# Supplementary material for: Screening conditions and constructs for attempted genetic transformation of C. elegans by Agrobacterium
Source: PLoS One. 2025 May 27;20(5):e0325060. doi: 10.1371/journal.pone.0325060 (PMC12111652; doi:10.1371/journal.pone.0325060)
Supplement: S1 Fig — DNA Sequence files for constructs described in Table 1. (ZIP) [file pone.0325060.s001.zip › Genbank/dna1975.gb]

LOCUS       dna1975                 6419 bp ds-DNA     circular     29-MAY-2024
DEFINITION  .
ACCESSION   id
VERSION     id
COMMENT     Imported using the Genbank importer. File name:
            gg533_assembly_yi7yef.gb description.
FEATURES             Location/Qualifiers
     CDS             complement(45..1193)
                     /label="trfA"
                     /ApEinfo_revcolor="#c7b0e3"
                     /ApEinfo_fwdcolor="#c7b0e3"
                     /note="ApEinfo_revcolor: #c7b0e3"
     CDS             complement(45..1193)
                     /ApEinfo_revcolor="#84b0dc"
                     /ApEinfo_fwdcolor="#84b0dc"
                     /translation="IGRLTGRHTGKN*STRGFPPRMPKPSQAAPSCVRPAKPSSPSARWSSKLRPRSSATACNWLPLPCPRHRPPWSVRVVLNRRRQVWRSR*PSTREEL*RPRSEKPPARTWQNRSARPSRPRC*NTRSSRSRKCSFPCSILRRGRTRCERCQTTRPALPCSPRATRKSRARRCKTRSFSTSTRT*RSPTPASSCGPTMTNWCGSRCWSTRSAPLSASRSPSRSTSFARTWAGRSMAGITRRPRNACRAYRRRRWASRPTALGTWNRCRCCTASASWTVARKRPVARS*STRKSSCCLLATTTRNSYGRSTASCRRRPDGCSTISARTGSRTRSSWKPSASCADRIPPA*RSGASRSAKPAKSCEAAAWWNTPGSMMTWCIANARA"
     rep_origin      complement(1529..2117)
                     /label="ori"
                     /ApEinfo_revcolor="#9eafd2"
                     /ApEinfo_fwdcolor="#9eafd2"
                     /note="ApEinfo_revcolor: #9eafd2"
     primer_bind     complement(1609..1628)
                     /label="pBR322ori-F"
                     /ApEinfo_revcolor="#c7b0e3"
                     /ApEinfo_fwdcolor="#c7b0e3"
                     /note="ApEinfo_revcolor: #c7b0e3"
     CDS             complement(2288..3148)
                     /label="AmpR"
                     /ApEinfo_revcolor="#84b0dc"
                     /ApEinfo_fwdcolor="#84b0dc"
                     /note="ApEinfo_revcolor: #84b0dc"
     CDS             complement(2288..3148)
                     /ApEinfo_revcolor="#84b0dc"
                     /ApEinfo_fwdcolor="#84b0dc"
                     /translation="VFNISVSPLFPFLRHFAFLFLLTQKRW*K*KMLKISWVHEWVTSNWISTAVRSLRVFAPKNVFQ**ALLKFCYVARYYPVLTPGKSNSVAAYTILRMTWLSTHQSQKSILRMA*Q*ENYAVLP*P*VITLRPTYF*QRSEDRRS*PLFCTTWGIM*LALIVGNRS*MKPYQTTSVTPRCL*QWQQRCANY*LANYLL*LPGNN**TGWRRIKLQDHFCARPFRLAGLLLINLEPVSVVLAVSLQHWGQMVSPPVS*LSTRRGVRQLWMNEIDRSLR*VPH*LSIGNC"
     primer_bind     2911..2930
                     /label="Amp-R"
                     /ApEinfo_revcolor="#c7b0e3"
                     /ApEinfo_fwdcolor="#c7b0e3"
                     /note="ApEinfo_revcolor: #c7b0e3"
     promoter        complement(3149..3253)
                     /label="AmpR promoter"
                     /ApEinfo_revcolor="#d6b295"
                     /ApEinfo_fwdcolor="#d6b295"
                     /note="ApEinfo_revcolor: #d6b295"
     rep_origin      complement(3340..3971)
                     /label="oriV"
                     /ApEinfo_revcolor="#b4abac"
                     /ApEinfo_fwdcolor="#b4abac"
                     /note="ApEinfo_revcolor: #b4abac"
     misc_feature    complement(4063..4087)
                     /label="LB T-DNA repeat"
                     /ApEinfo_revcolor="#d59687"
                     /ApEinfo_fwdcolor="#d59687"
                     /note="ApEinfo_revcolor: #d59687"
     primer          4065..4091
                     /label="primer_003"
                     /note="sequence: ggtggcaggatatattgtggtgtaaac"
                     /ApEinfo_revcolor="#85dae9"
                     /ApEinfo_fwdcolor="#85dae9"
     primer          4110..4130
                     /label="p"
                     /note="sequence: cttaataacacattgcggacg"
                     /ApEinfo_revcolor="#c7b0e3"
                     /ApEinfo_fwdcolor="#c7b0e3"
     primer          complement(4110..4130)
                     /label="primer_468"
                     /note="sequence: cgtccgcaatgtgttattaag"
                     /ApEinfo_revcolor="#b7e6d7"
                     /ApEinfo_fwdcolor="#b7e6d7"
     primer          complement(4110..4130)
                     /label="primer_494"
                     /note="sequence: cgtccgcaatgtgttattaag"
                     /ApEinfo_revcolor="#b1ff67"
                     /ApEinfo_fwdcolor="#b1ff67"
     primer          complement(4182..4201)
                     /label="p_444"
                     /note="sequence: TCCCCTCGAGCTCCGGATCCGAATTCGG"
                     /ApEinfo_revcolor="#d59687"
                     /ApEinfo_fwdcolor="#d59687"
     misc_feature    4192..4195
                     /label="5'OVH"
                     /ApEinfo_revcolor="#ffef86"
                     /ApEinfo_fwdcolor="#ffef86"
                     /note="ApEinfo_revcolor: #ffef86"
     misc_feature    4196..5658
                     /label="pRPL-28 promoter ?"
                     /ApEinfo_revcolor="#9eafd2"
                     /ApEinfo_fwdcolor="#9eafd2"
                     /note="ApEinfo_revcolor: #9eafd2"
     primer          complement(4294..4315)
                     /label="primer_495"
                     /note="sequence: ttaccttcaaaccggttatttc"
                     /ApEinfo_revcolor="#b7e6d7"
                     /ApEinfo_fwdcolor="#b7e6d7"
     primer          5641..5662
                     /label="p_469"
                     /note="sequence: taaaatatccgacgctctcgtg"
                     /ApEinfo_revcolor="#ff9ccd"
                     /ApEinfo_fwdcolor="#ff9ccd"
     misc_feature    5659..5662
                     /label="3'OVH"
                     /ApEinfo_revcolor="#ffef86"
                     /ApEinfo_fwdcolor="#ffef86"
                     /note="ApEinfo_revcolor: #ffef86"
     misc_feature    5660..5713
                     /label="Synthetic signal peptide"
                     /ApEinfo_revcolor="#d59687"
                     /ApEinfo_fwdcolor="#d59687"
                     /note="ApEinfo_revcolor: #d59687"
     CDS             5660..5715
                     /label="Translation 10-65"
                     /ApEinfo_revcolor="#ffef86"
                     /ApEinfo_fwdcolor="#ffef86"
     CDS             5660..5715
                     /ApEinfo_revcolor="#84b0dc"
                     /ApEinfo_fwdcolor="#84b0dc"
                     /translation="VNA*GFAGTVLYLSGTSR"
     misc_feature    5714..5719
                     /label="DA"
                     /ApEinfo_revcolor="#ffef86"
                     /ApEinfo_fwdcolor="#ffef86"
                     /note="ApEinfo_revcolor: #ffef86"
     CDS             5720..5848
                     /label="Translation 70-198"
                     /ApEinfo_revcolor="#75c6a9"
                     /ApEinfo_fwdcolor="#75c6a9"
     misc_feature    5720..5848
                     /label="Amyloid Beta 1-42"
                     /ApEinfo_revcolor="#faac61"
                     /ApEinfo_fwdcolor="#faac61"
                     /note="ApEinfo_revcolor: #faac61"
     CDS             5720..5848
                     /ApEinfo_revcolor="#84b0dc"
                     /ApEinfo_fwdcolor="#84b0dc"
                     /translation="XXXXXXXXXXXXXXXXXXXXXXXXXXXXXXXXXXXXXXXXXXX"
     misc_feature    5852..5855
                     /label="5'OVH"
                     /ApEinfo_revcolor="#ffef86"
                     /ApEinfo_fwdcolor="#ffef86"
                     /note="ApEinfo_revcolor: #ffef86"
     misc_feature    5856..6238
                     /label="let-858 3' UTR"
                     /ApEinfo_revcolor="#ff9ccd"
                     /ApEinfo_fwdcolor="#ff9ccd"
                     /note="ApEinfo_revcolor: #ff9ccd"
     CDS             5856..6238
                     /label="Translation 18-400"
                     /ApEinfo_revcolor="#c7b0e3"
                     /ApEinfo_fwdcolor="#c7b0e3"
     CDS             5856..6238
                     /ApEinfo_revcolor="#84b0dc"
                     /ApEinfo_fwdcolor="#84b0dc"
                     /translation="AWMIDANVVEFSNFKY*IFVFFPIIYLFSLCFFSCFLKN*FNPNLNIFFSLSVTQFVFRSSHLNTMCKFIYLLAFISLGRGGNWWKGETHKRMMEMK*GHTICNNIQFRNMEEGLKENIKIYRGGRK"
     misc_feature    6010..6012
                     /label="modified from CTC to remove BsmBi cut site"
                     /ApEinfo_revcolor="#faac61"
                     /ApEinfo_fwdcolor="#faac61"
                     /note="ApEinfo_revcolor: #faac61"
     primer          complement(6223..6246)
                     /label="primer_528"
                     /note="sequence: CAGGGTCTCAAGCGACTAGTTTTCCTTCCTCCTC"
                     /ApEinfo_revcolor="#b4abac"
                     /ApEinfo_fwdcolor="#b4abac"
     primer          complement(6283..6305)
                     /label="primer_491"
                     /note="sequence: cgccaatatatcctgtcaaacac"
                     /ApEinfo_revcolor="#75c6a9"
                     /ApEinfo_fwdcolor="#75c6a9"
     misc_feature    complement(6284..6308)
                     /label="RB T-DNA repeat"
                     /ApEinfo_revcolor="#d59687"
                     /ApEinfo_fwdcolor="#d59687"
                     /note="ApEinfo_revcolor: #d59687"
     primer          complement(6344..6364)
                     /label="primer_004"
                     /note="sequence: ttcacgcccttttaaatatcc"
                     /ApEinfo_revcolor="#85dae9"
                     /ApEinfo_fwdcolor="#85dae9"
ORIGIN
        1 tcaggcgctg gctgctgaac ccccagccgg aactgacccc acaaggccct agcgtttgca
       61 atgcaccagg tcatcattga cccaggcgtg ttccaccagg ccgctgcctc gcaactcttc
      121 gcaggcttcg ccgacctgct cgcgccactt cttcacgcgg gtggaatccg atccgcacat
      181 gaggcggaag gtttccagct tgagcgggta cggctcccgg tgcgagctga aatagtcgaa
      241 catccgtcgg gccgtcggcg acagcttgcg gtacttctcc catatgaatt tcgtgtagtg
      301 gtcgccagca aacagcacga cgatttcctc gtcgatcagg acctggcaac gggacgtttt
      361 cttgccacgg tccaggacgc ggaagcggtg cagcagcgac accgattcca ggtgcccaac
      421 gcggtcggac gtgaagccca tcgccgtcgc ctgtaggcgc gacaggcatt cctcggcctt
      481 cgtgtaatac cggccattga tcgaccagcc caggtcctgg caaagctcgt agaacgtgaa
      541 ggtgatcggc tcgccgatag gggtgcgctt cgcgtactcc aacacctgct gccacaccag
      601 ttcgtcatcg tcggcccgca gctcgacgcc ggtgtaggtg atcttcacgt ccttgttgac
      661 gtggaaaatg accttgtttt gcagcgcctc gcgcgggatt ttcttgttgc gcgtggtgaa
      721 cagggcagag cgggccgtgt cgtttggcat cgctcgcatc gtgtccggcc acggcgcaat
      781 atcgaacaag gaaagctgca tttccttgat ctgctgcttc gtgtgtttca gcaacgcggc
      841 ctgcttggcc tcgctgacct gttttgccag gtcctcgccg gcggtttttc gcttcttggt
      901 cgtcatagtt cctcgcgtgt cgatggtcat cgacttcgcc aaacctgccg cctcctgttc
      961 aagacgacgc gaacgctcca cggcggccga tggcgcgggc agggcagggg gagccagttg
     1021 cacgctgtcg cgctcgatct tggccgtagc ttgctggacc atcgagccga cggactggaa
     1081 ggtttcgcgg ggcgcacgca tgacggtgcg gcttgcgatg gtttcggcat cctcggcgga
     1141 aaaccccgcg tcgatcagtt cttgcctgta tgccttccgg tcaaacgtcc gattcattca
     1201 ccctccttgc gggattgccc cgactcacgc cggggcaatg tgcccttatt cctgatttga
     1261 cccgcctggt gccttggtgt ccagataatc caccttatcg gcaatgaagt cggtcccgta
     1321 gaccgtctgg ccgtccttct cgtacttggt attccgaatc ttgccctgca cgaataccag
     1381 cgaccccttg cccaaatact tgccgtgggc ctcggcctga gagccaaaac acttgatgcg
     1441 gaagaagtcg gtgcgctcct gcttgtcgcc ggcatcgttg cgccacatct aggatctgcc
     1501 aggaaccgta aaaaggccgc gttgctggcg tttttccata ggctccgccc ccctgacgag
     1561 catcacaaaa atcgacgctc aagtcagagg tggcgaaacc cgacaggact ataaagatac
     1621 caggcgtttc cccctggaag ctccctcgtg cgctctcctg ttccgaccct gccgcttacc
     1681 ggatacctgt ccgcctttct cccttcggga agcgtggcgc tttctcatag ctcacgctgt
     1741 aggtatctca gttcggtgta ggtcgttcgc tccaagctgg gctgtgtgca cgaacccccc
     1801 gttcagcccg accgctgcgc cttatccggt aactatcgtc ttgagtccaa cccggtaaga
     1861 cacgacttat cgccactggc agcagccact ggtaacagga ttagcagagc gaggtatgta
     1921 ggcggtgcta cagagttctt gaagtggtgg cctaactacg gctacactag aaggacagta
     1981 tttggtatct gcgctctgct gaagccagtt accttcggaa aaagagttgg tagctcttga
     2041 tccggcaaac aaaccaccgc tggtagcggt ggtttttttg tttgcaagca gcagattacg
     2101 cgcagaaaaa aaggatctca agaagatcct ttgatctttt ctacggggtc tgacgctcag
     2161 tggaacgaaa actcacgtta agggattttg gtcatgagat tatcaaaaag gatcttcacc
     2221 tagatccttt taaattaaaa atgaagtttt aaatcaatct aaagtatata tgagtaaact
     2281 tggtctgaca gttaccaatg cttaatcagt gaggcaccta tctcagcgat ctgtctattt
     2341 cgttcatcca tagttgcctg actccccgtc gtgtagataa ctacgatacg ggagggctta
     2401 ccatctggcc ccagtgctgc aatgataccg cgagaaccac gctcaccggc tccagattta
     2461 tcagcaataa accagccagc cggaagggcc gagcgcagaa gtggtcctgc aactttatcc
     2521 gcctccatcc agtctattaa ttgttgccgg gaagctagag taagtagttc gccagttaat
     2581 agtttgcgca acgttgttgc cattgctaca ggcatcgtgg tgtcacgctc gtcgtttggt
     2641 atggcttcat tcagctccgg ttcccaacga tcaaggcgag ttacatgatc ccccatgttg
     2701 tgcaaaaaag cggttagctc cttcggtcct ccgatcgttg tcagaagtaa gttggccgca
     2761 gtgttatcac tcatggttat ggcagcactg cataattctc ttactgtcat gccatccgta
     2821 agatgctttt ctgtgactgg tgagtactca accaagtcat tctgagaata gtgtatgcgg
     2881 cgaccgagtt gctcttgccc ggcgtcaata cgggataata ccgcgccaca tagcagaact
     2941 ttaaaagtgc tcatcattgg aaaacgttct tcggggcgaa aactctcaag gatcttaccg
     3001 ctgttgagat ccagttcgat gtaacccact cgtgcaccca actgatcttc agcatctttt
     3061 actttcacca gcgtttctgg gtgagcaaaa acaggaaggc aaaatgccgc aaaaaaggga
     3121 ataagggcga cacggaaatg ttgaatactc atactcttcc tttttcaata ttattgaagc
     3181 atttatcagg gttattgtct catgagcgga tacatatttg aatgtattta gaaaaataaa
     3241 caaatagggg ttccgcgcac gaattggcca gcgctgccat ttttggggtg aggccgttcg
     3301 cggccgaggg gcgcagcccc tggggggatg ggaggcccgc gttagcgggc cgggagggtt
     3361 cgagaagggg gggcaccccc cttcggcgtg cgcggtcacg cgcacagggc gcagccctgg
     3421 ttaaaaacaa ggtttataaa tattggttta aaagcaggtt aaaagacagg ttagcggtgg
     3481 ccgaaaaacg ggcggaaacc cttgcaaatg ctggattttc tgcctgtgga cagcccctca
     3541 aatgtcaata ggtgcgcccc tcatctgtca gcactctgcc cctcaagtgt caaggatcgc
     3601 gcccctcatc tgtcagtagt cgcgcccctc aagtgtcaat accgcagggc acttatcccc
     3661 aggcttgtcc acatcatctg tgggaaactc gcgtaaaatc aggcgttttc gccgatttgc
     3721 gaggctggcc agctccacgt cgccggccga aatcgagcct gcccctcatc tgtcaacgcc
     3781 gcgccgggtg agtcggcccc tcaagtgtca acgtccgccc ctcatctgtc agtgagggcc
     3841 aagttttccg cgaggtatcc acaacgccgg cggccgcggt gtctcgcaca cggcttcgac
     3901 ggcgtttctg gcgcgtttgc agggccatag acggccgcca gcccagcggc gagggcaacc
     3961 agcccggtga gcgtcgcaaa ggagatcctg atctgactga tgggctgcct gtatcgagtg
     4021 gtgattttgt gccgagctgc cggtcgggga gctgttggct ggctggtggc aggatatatt
     4081 gtggtgtaaa caaattgacg cttagacaac ttaataacac attgcggacg tttttaatgt
     4141 actggggtgg atgcagtggg ccccactctg tgaagacaat gccgaattcg gatccggagc
     4201 tgcagtttgt gcaacaaatt gaggaaggca ttctagagaa gaatttcggc atttcgcaat
     4261 gatacaaaat gaagagaata aggaaatgac ggtgaaataa ccggtttgaa ggtaaaaatg
     4321 ataaagtaga caattgaatt tttctagttc attctccaac aataaattca caacaaaaca
     4381 aatctgccta gataaaaaac taaaagatat atcaagaata catctagaat cctttgctgt
     4441 agaagaattg ctcaataaga acacgtggag ctcctttaat tttgatacga cctttcaact
     4501 catcgacgtg actggcgatc gaatgtccaa gatgttcttc aagataggag cggagatcat
     4561 tttcgcaagc ctgaaagata tttatgttga ttcaggattt aataatgttc ccaacttaca
     4621 aaaatgtctc cgtcgacgtt tctgatagtt actagctcga cataatcaaa atccaacgtt
     4681 ttctcattca gtaaatccct ttttcgttcc aaataaagag gaagaagatg gtcatgacga
     4741 cgtcgaatgt agtattgatg tgtcttggct gcttctgaaa tatttcgatg cggtatgaat
     4801 ttaatctgta tatacctgtc ggtggtgtcc atccgcttgg tgtaggatac ttttcgtgct
     4861 caggaacatt cggcaccact tctattggca tcaatctttc cacatacgac caatcgatag
     4921 gagcttcttc gaccgttgca agacttctgg ctgtaattgc tagtagaaaa attatatgat
     4981 aataaataac ttacactttt cagggagagc atgtttccat ggattttccc aaagtttctc
     5041 agctttttcg actgaagttg ttgaaaaaga caacctggaa actgctcgag gggagaaaat
     5101 gcggagagaa gaacccagca tcttaataaa attatataat tttgaataaa atcaaattaa
     5161 aaataagatt aattgaaaca caacaataga atgcagaaaa ttactcataa gaaataattt
     5221 attttgaaag aagttgtgtc gatttacgat aaaaactaca cgcaaacgag gctccgcgtt
     5281 tacaccgttt ggcaatggag cgcgcttgct attagatttt aggccagctc aacgaaagtt
     5341 taatttattt ttcttctttt tttccatttt tttgagtaaa atatcgaatt ttttgtatta
     5401 attctgtaaa ttttataatt tgcaactatt ttggcgtatt ctgcttgttt ttatcagcga
     5461 atttttatgc atttcagtca aaagtttgag caggaaaaat gacatttagg actttgtaaa
     5521 attgtattct taaatttgct tgaaaaccta cgtgtacaat tgattttatt gaatttttct
     5581 tacgtttccc gttgtatctt attgtattta actttcatca taaaataatt tatttccagg
     5641 taaaatatcc gacgctctcg tgaatgcata aggttttgct ggcactgttc tttatctttc
     5701 tggcaccagc aggtaccgac gcgnnnnnnn nnnnnnnnnn nnnnnnnnnn nnnnnnnnnn
     5761 nnnnnnnnnn nnnnnnnnnn nnnnnnnnnn nnnnnnnnnn nnnnnnnnnn nnnnnnnnnn
     5821 nnnnnnnnnn nnnnnnnnnn nnnnnnnnnt gatgagcttg gatgatcgac gccaacgtcg
     5881 ttgaattttc aaattttaaa tactgaatat ttgttttttt tcctattatt tatttattct
     5941 ctttgtgttt tttttcttgc tttctaaaaa attaattcaa tccaaatcta aacatttttt
     6001 tttctctttc cgtcacccaa ttcgtattcc gctcctctca tctgaacaca atgtgcaagt
     6061 ttatttatct tctcgctttc atttcattag gacgtggggg gaattggtgg aagggggaaa
     6121 cacacaaaag gatgatggaa atgaaataag gacacacaat atgcaacaac attcaattca
     6181 gaaatatgga ggaaggttta aaagaaaaca taaaaatata tagaggagga aggaaaacta
     6241 gtcgctgcaa ttgtcttctg cacgaagtgg tttaaactat cagtgtttga caggatatat
     6301 tggcgggtaa acctaagaga aaagagcgtt tattagaata atcggatatt taaaagggcg
     6361 tgaaaaggtt tatccgttcg tccatttgta tgtgcatgcc aaccacaggg ttccccaga
//
