# Supplementary material for: Screening conditions and constructs for attempted genetic transformation of C. elegans by Agrobacterium
Source: PLoS One. 2025 May 27;20(5):e0325060. doi: 10.1371/journal.pone.0325060 (PMC12111652; doi:10.1371/journal.pone.0325060)
Supplement: S1 Fig — DNA Sequence files for constructs described in Table 1. (ZIP) [file pone.0325060.s001.zip › Genbank/dna1976.gb]

LOCUS       dna1976                 6350 bp ds-DNA     circular     29-MAY-2024
DEFINITION  .
ACCESSION   id
VERSION     id
COMMENT     Imported using the Genbank importer. File name:
            gg536_assembly_npj0i3.gb description.
FEATURES             Location/Qualifiers
     primer          complement(31..53)
                     /label="primer_491"
                     /note="sequence: cgccaatatatcctgtcaaacac"
                     /ApEinfo_revcolor="#75c6a9"
                     /ApEinfo_fwdcolor="#75c6a9"
     misc_feature    32..56
                     /label="RB T-DNA repeat"
                     /ApEinfo_revcolor="#b1ff67"
                     /ApEinfo_fwdcolor="#b1ff67"
                     /note="ApEinfo_revcolor: #b1ff67"
     primer          complement(92..112)
                     /label="primer_004"
                     /note="sequence: ttcacgcccttttaaatatcc"
                     /ApEinfo_revcolor="#85dae9"
                     /ApEinfo_fwdcolor="#85dae9"
     rep_origin      144..854
                     /label="oriV"
                     /ApEinfo_revcolor="#f58a5e"
                     /ApEinfo_fwdcolor="#f58a5e"
                     /note="ApEinfo_revcolor: #f58a5e"
     promoter        875..979
                     /label="AmpR promoter"
                     /ApEinfo_revcolor="#b1ff67"
                     /ApEinfo_fwdcolor="#b1ff67"
                     /note="ApEinfo_revcolor: #b1ff67"
     CDS             980..1774
                     /label="KanR"
                     /ApEinfo_revcolor="#75c6a9"
                     /ApEinfo_fwdcolor="#75c6a9"
                     /note="ApEinfo_revcolor: #75c6a9"
     CDS             980..1774
                     /ApEinfo_revcolor="#84b0dc"
                     /ApEinfo_fwdcolor="#84b0dc"
                     /translation="EYG*NENITGIEKTDRKIPLRKRYGRNVSC*GI*AGGRK*KPIFKNDGQPV*RDHL*CGTGKGHDAMAGRKAACSKGPAL*TA*WLEQSAHE*GRWRPLLGRV*R*TKP*KDYRAVCGVHQALSLHRHIGLSLYE*LRQPLSRIGLLTE*RSGRCGLRKLGRGHSI*RSARAV*FFKDGKARRGTCLFPRRPGRQQHLCERWQSKWLY*SWEKRQGGQVV*HCLLRPVAQGGYRGRTVCRAIF*LTGDQA*LGENKILYFTG*IV"
     rep_origin      1945..2533
                     /label="ori"
                     /ApEinfo_revcolor="#d59687"
                     /ApEinfo_fwdcolor="#d59687"
                     /note="ApEinfo_revcolor: #d59687"
     primer_bind     2434..2453
                     /label="pBR322ori-F"
                     /ApEinfo_revcolor="#85dae9"
                     /ApEinfo_fwdcolor="#85dae9"
                     /note="ApEinfo_revcolor: #85dae9"
     CDS             2869..4017
                     /label="trfA"
                     /ApEinfo_revcolor="#c7b0e3"
                     /ApEinfo_fwdcolor="#c7b0e3"
                     /note="ApEinfo_revcolor: #c7b0e3"
     CDS             2869..4017
                     /ApEinfo_revcolor="#84b0dc"
                     /ApEinfo_fwdcolor="#84b0dc"
                     /translation="VNESDV*PEGIQARTDRRGVFRRGCRNHRKPHRHACAPRNLPVRRLDGPASYGQDRARQRATGSPCPARAIGRRGAFASS*TGGGRFGEVDDHRHARNYDDQEAKNRRRGPGKTGQRGQAGRVAETHEAADQGNAAFLVRYCAVAGHDASDAKRHGPLCPVHHAQQENPARGAAKQGHFPRQQGREDHLHRRRAAGRR*RTGVAAGVGVREAHPYRRADHLHVLRALPGPGLVDQWPVLHEGRGMPVAPTGDGDGLHVRPRWAPGIGVAAAPLPRPGPWQENVPLPGPDRRGNRRAVCWRPLHEIHMGEVPQAVADGPTDVRLFQLAPGAVPAQAGNLPPHVRIGFHPREEVARAGRRSLRRVARQRPGGTRLGQ**PGALQT"
     misc_feature    4163..4187
                     /label="LB T-DNA repeat"
                     /ApEinfo_revcolor="#f58a5e"
                     /ApEinfo_fwdcolor="#f58a5e"
                     /note="ApEinfo_revcolor: #f58a5e"
     primer          4165..4191
                     /label="primer_003"
                     /note="sequence: ggtggcaggatatattgtggtgtaaac"
                     /ApEinfo_revcolor="#85dae9"
                     /ApEinfo_fwdcolor="#85dae9"
     primer          4210..4230
                     /label="p"
                     /note="sequence: cttaataacacattgcggacg"
                     /ApEinfo_revcolor="#c7b0e3"
                     /ApEinfo_fwdcolor="#c7b0e3"
     primer          complement(4210..4230)
                     /label="primer_468"
                     /note="sequence: cgtccgcaatgtgttattaag"
                     /ApEinfo_revcolor="#b7e6d7"
                     /ApEinfo_fwdcolor="#b7e6d7"
     primer          complement(4210..4230)
                     /label="primer_494"
                     /note="sequence: cgtccgcaatgtgttattaag"
                     /ApEinfo_revcolor="#b1ff67"
                     /ApEinfo_fwdcolor="#b1ff67"
     primer          complement(4262..4281)
                     /label="p_444"
                     /note="sequence: TCCCCTCGAGCTCCGGATCCGAATTCGG"
                     /ApEinfo_revcolor="#d59687"
                     /ApEinfo_fwdcolor="#d59687"
     misc_feature    4268..4271
                     /label="5'OVH"
                     /ApEinfo_revcolor="#ffef86"
                     /ApEinfo_fwdcolor="#ffef86"
                     /note="ApEinfo_revcolor: #ffef86"
     misc_feature    4272..5734
                     /label="pRPL-28 promoter ?"
                     /ApEinfo_revcolor="#9eafd2"
                     /ApEinfo_fwdcolor="#9eafd2"
                     /note="ApEinfo_revcolor: #9eafd2"
     primer          complement(4374..4395)
                     /label="primer_495"
                     /note="sequence: ttaccttcaaaccggttatttc"
                     /ApEinfo_revcolor="#b7e6d7"
                     /ApEinfo_fwdcolor="#b7e6d7"
     primer          5721..5742
                     /label="p_469"
                     /note="sequence: taaaatatccgacgctctcgtg"
                     /ApEinfo_revcolor="#ff9ccd"
                     /ApEinfo_fwdcolor="#ff9ccd"
     misc_feature    5735..5738
                     /label="3'OVH"
                     /ApEinfo_revcolor="#ffef86"
                     /ApEinfo_fwdcolor="#ffef86"
                     /note="ApEinfo_revcolor: #ffef86"
     misc_feature    5736..5789
                     /label="Synthetic signal peptide"
                     /ApEinfo_revcolor="#d59687"
                     /ApEinfo_fwdcolor="#d59687"
                     /note="ApEinfo_revcolor: #d59687"
     CDS             5736..5791
                     /label="Translation 10-65"
                     /ApEinfo_revcolor="#ffef86"
                     /ApEinfo_fwdcolor="#ffef86"
                     /note="ApEinfo_revcolor: #ffef86"
     exon            5736..5791
                     /label="Translation 5837-5892"
                     /ApEinfo_revcolor="#f8d3a9"
                     /ApEinfo_fwdcolor="#f8d3a9"
     CDS             5736..5791
                     /ApEinfo_revcolor="#84b0dc"
                     /ApEinfo_fwdcolor="#84b0dc"
                     /translation="SRECIRFCWHCSLSFWHQ"
     misc_feature    5790..5795
                     /label="DA"
                     /ApEinfo_revcolor="#ffef86"
                     /ApEinfo_fwdcolor="#ffef86"
                     /note="ApEinfo_revcolor: #ffef86"
     CDS             5796..5924
                     /label="Translation 70-198"
                     /ApEinfo_revcolor="#75c6a9"
                     /ApEinfo_fwdcolor="#75c6a9"
                     /note="ApEinfo_revcolor: #75c6a9"
     exon            5796..5924
                     /label="Translation 5897-6025"
                     /ApEinfo_revcolor="#ffef86"
                     /ApEinfo_fwdcolor="#ffef86"
     misc_feature    5796..5924
                     /label="Amyloid Beta 1-42"
                     /ApEinfo_revcolor="#faac61"
                     /ApEinfo_fwdcolor="#faac61"
                     /note="ApEinfo_revcolor: #faac61"
     CDS             5796..5924
                     /ApEinfo_revcolor="#84b0dc"
                     /ApEinfo_fwdcolor="#84b0dc"
                     /translation="XXXXXXXXXXXXXXXXXXXXXXXXXXXXXXXXXXXXXXXXXXX"
     misc_feature    5928..5931
                     /label="5'OVH"
                     /ApEinfo_revcolor="#ffef86"
                     /ApEinfo_fwdcolor="#ffef86"
                     /note="ApEinfo_revcolor: #ffef86"
     exon            5932..6314
                     /label="Translation 6033-6415"
                     /ApEinfo_revcolor="#d6b295"
                     /ApEinfo_fwdcolor="#d6b295"
     CDS             5932..6314
                     /label="Translation 18-400"
                     /ApEinfo_revcolor="#c7b0e3"
                     /ApEinfo_fwdcolor="#c7b0e3"
                     /note="ApEinfo_revcolor: #c7b0e3"
     misc_feature    5932..6314
                     /label="let-858 3' UTR"
                     /ApEinfo_revcolor="#ff9ccd"
                     /ApEinfo_fwdcolor="#ff9ccd"
                     /note="ApEinfo_revcolor: #ff9ccd"
     CDS             5932..6314
                     /ApEinfo_revcolor="#84b0dc"
                     /ApEinfo_fwdcolor="#84b0dc"
                     /translation="MSLDDRRQRR*IFKF*ILNICFFSYYLFILFVFFFLLSKKLIQSKSKHFFFSFRHPIRIPLLSSEHNVQVYLSSRFHFIRTWGELVEGGNTQKDDGNEIRTHNMQQHSIQKYGGRFKRKHKNI*RRK"
     misc_feature    6086..6088
                     /label="modified from CTC to remove BsmBi cut site"
                     /ApEinfo_revcolor="#faac61"
                     /ApEinfo_fwdcolor="#faac61"
                     /note="ApEinfo_revcolor: #faac61"
     primer          complement(6303..6326)
                     /label="primer_528"
                     /note="sequence: CAGGGTCTCAAGCGACTAGTTTTCCTTCCTCCTC"
                     /ApEinfo_revcolor="#b4abac"
                     /ApEinfo_fwdcolor="#b4abac"
ORIGIN
        1 gggacacgaa gtgatccgtt taaactatca gtgtttgaca ggatatattg gcgggtaaac
       61 ctaagagaaa agagcgttta ttagaataat cggatattta aaagggcgtg aaaaggttta
      121 tccgttcgtc catttgtatg tgccagccgc ctttgcgacg ctcaccgggc tggttgccct
      181 cgccgctggg ctggcggccg tctatggccc tgcaaacgcg ccagaaacgc cgtcgaagcc
      241 gtgtgcgaga caccgcggcc gccggcgttg tggatacctc gcggaaaact tggccctcac
      301 tgacagatga ggggcggacg ttgacacttg aggggccgac tcacccggcg cggcgttgac
      361 agatgagggg caggctcgat ttcggccggc gacgtggagc tggccagcct cgcaaatcgg
      421 cgaaaacgcc tgattttacg cgagtttccc acagatgatg tggacaagcc tggggataag
      481 tgccctgcgg tattgacact tgaggggcgc gactactgac agatgagggg cgcgatcctt
      541 gacacttgag gggcagagtg ctgacagatg aggggcgcac ctattgacat ttgaggggct
      601 gtccacaggc agaaaatcca gcatttgcaa gggtttccgc ccgtttttcg gccaccgcta
      661 acctgtcttt taacctgctt ttaaaccaat atttataaac cttgttttta accagggctg
      721 cgccctgtgc gcgtgaccgc gcacgccgaa ggggggtgcc cccccttctc gaaccctccc
      781 ggcccgctaa cgcgggcctc ccatcccccc aggggctgcg cccctcggcc gcgaacggcc
      841 tcaccccaaa aatggcagcg ctggccaatt cccgagtgcg cggaacccct atttgtttat
      901 ttttctaaat acattcaaat atgtatccgc tcatgagaca ataaccctga taaatgcttc
      961 aataatattg aaaaaggaag agtatggcta aaatgagaat atcaccggaa ttgaaaaaac
     1021 tgatcgaaaa ataccgctgc gtaaaagata cggaaggaat gtctcctgct aaggtatata
     1081 agctggtggg agaaaatgaa aacctatatt taaaaatgac ggacagccgg tataaaggga
     1141 ccacctatga tgtggaacgg gaaaaggaca tgatgctatg gctggaagga aagctgcctg
     1201 ttccaaaggt cctgcacttt gaacggcatg atggctggag caatctgctc atgagtgagg
     1261 ccgatggcgt cctttgctcg gaagagtatg aagatgaaca aagccctgaa aagattatcg
     1321 agctgtatgc ggagtgcatc aggctctttc actccatcga catatcggat tgtccctata
     1381 cgaatagctt agacagccgc ttagccgaat tggattactt actgaataac gatctggccg
     1441 atgtggattg cgaaaactgg gaagaggaca ctccatttaa agatccgcgc gagctgtatg
     1501 attttttaaa gacggaaaag cccgaagagg aacttgtctt ttcccacggc gacctgggag
     1561 acagcaacat ctttgtgaaa gatggcaaag taagtggctt tattgatctt gggagaagcg
     1621 gcagggcgga caagtggtat gacattgcct tctgcgtccg gtcgctcagg gaggatatcg
     1681 gggaagaaca gtatgtcgag ctattttttg acttactggg gatcaagcct gattgggaga
     1741 aaataaaata ttatatttta ctggatgaat tgttttagct gtcagaccaa gtttactcat
     1801 atatacttta gattgattta aaacttcatt tttaatttaa aaggatctag gtgaagatcc
     1861 tttttgataa tctcatgacc aaaatccctt aacgtgagtt ttcgttccac tgagcgtcag
     1921 accccgtaga aaagatcaaa ggatcttctt gagatccttt ttttctgcgc gtaatctgct
     1981 gcttgcaaac aaaaaaacca ccgctaccag cggtggtttg tttgccggat caagagctac
     2041 caactctttt tccgaaggta actggcttca gcagagcgca gataccaaat actgtccttc
     2101 tagtgtagcc gtagttaggc caccacttca agaactctgt agcaccgcct acatacctcg
     2161 ctctgctaat cctgttacca gtggctgctg ccagtggcga taagtcgtgt cttaccgggt
     2221 tggactcaag acgatagtta ccggataagg cgcagcggtc gggctgaacg gggggttcgt
     2281 gcacacagcc cagcttggag cgaacgacct acaccgaact gagataccta cagcgtgagc
     2341 tatgagaaag cgccacgctt cccgaaggga gaaaggcgga caggtatccg gtaagcggca
     2401 gggtcggaac aggagagcgc acgagggagc ttccaggggg aaacgcctgg tatctttata
     2461 gtcctgtcgg gtttcgccac ctctgacttg agcgtcgatt tttgtgatgc tcgtcagggg
     2521 ggcggagcct atggaaaaac gccagcaacg cggccttttt acggttcctg gcagatccta
     2581 gatgtggcgc aacgatgccg gcgacaagca ggagcgcacc gacttcttcc gcatcaagtg
     2641 ttttggctct caggccgagg cccacggcaa gtatttgggc aaggggtcgc tggtattcgt
     2701 gcagggcaag attcggaata ccaagtacga gaaggacggc cagacggtct acgggaccga
     2761 cttcattgcc gataaggtgg attatctgga caccaaggca ccaggcgggt caaatcagga
     2821 ataagggcac attgccccgg cgtgagtcgg ggcaatcccg caaggagggt gaatgaatcg
     2881 gacgtttgac cggaaggcat acaggcaaga actgatcgac gcggggtttt ccgccgagga
     2941 tgccgaaacc atcgcaagcc gcaccgtcat gcgtgcgccc cgcgaaacct tccagtccgt
     3001 cggctcgatg gtccagcaag ctacggccaa gatcgagcgc gacagcgtgc aactggctcc
     3061 ccctgccctg cccgcgccat cggccgccgt ggagcgttcg cgtcgtcttg aacaggaggc
     3121 ggcaggtttg gcgaagtcga tgaccatcga cacgcgagga actatgacga ccaagaagcg
     3181 aaaaaccgcc ggcgaggacc tggcaaaaca ggtcagcgag gccaagcagg ccgcgttgct
     3241 gaaacacacg aagcagcaga tcaaggaaat gcagctttcc ttgttcgata ttgcgccgtg
     3301 gccggacacg atgcgagcga tgccaaacga cacggcccgc tctgccctgt tcaccacgcg
     3361 caacaagaaa atcccgcgcg aggcgctgca aaacaaggtc attttccacg tcaacaagga
     3421 cgtgaagatc acctacaccg gcgtcgagct gcgggccgac gatgacgaac tggtgtggca
     3481 gcaggtgttg gagtacgcga agcgcacccc tatcggcgag ccgatcacct tcacgttcta
     3541 cgagctttgc caggacctgg gctggtcgat caatggccgg tattacacga aggccgagga
     3601 atgcctgtcg cgcctacagg cgacggcgat gggcttcacg tccgaccgcg ttgggcacct
     3661 ggaatcggtg tcgctgctgc accgcttccg cgtcctggac cgtggcaaga aaacgtcccg
     3721 ttgccaggtc ctgatcgacg aggaaatcgt cgtgctgttt gctggcgacc actacacgaa
     3781 attcatatgg gagaagtacc gcaagctgtc gccgacggcc cgacggatgt tcgactattt
     3841 cagctcgcac cgggagccgt acccgctcaa gctggaaacc ttccgcctca tgtgcggatc
     3901 ggattccacc cgcgtgaaga agtggcgcga gcaggtcggc gaagcctgcg aagagttgcg
     3961 aggcagcggc ctggtggaac acgcctgggt caatgatgac ctggtgcatt gcaaacgcta
     4021 gggccttgtg gggtcagttc cggctggggg ttcagcagcc cctgctcgga tctgttggac
     4081 cggacagtag tcatggttga tgggctgcct gtatcgagtg gtgattttgt gccgagctgc
     4141 cggtcgggga gctgttggct ggctggtggc aggatatatt gtggtgtaaa caaattgacg
     4201 cttagacaac ttaataacac attgcggacg tttttaatgt actggggttg aacactctgt
     4261 gccgaattcg gatccggagc tgcagtttgt gcaacaaatt gaggaaggca ttctagagaa
     4321 gaatttcggc atttcgcaat gatacaaaat gaagagaata aggaaatgac ggtgaaataa
     4381 ccggtttgaa ggtaaaaatg ataaagtaga caattgaatt tttctagttc attctccaac
     4441 aataaattca caacaaaaca aatctgccta gataaaaaac taaaagatat atcaagaata
     4501 catctagaat cctttgctgt agaagaattg ctcaataaga acacgtggag ctcctttaat
     4561 tttgatacga cctttcaact catcgacgtg actggcgatc gaatgtccaa gatgttcttc
     4621 aagataggag cggagatcat tttcgcaagc ctgaaagata tttatgttga ttcaggattt
     4681 aataatgttc ccaacttaca aaaatgtctc cgtcgacgtt tctgatagtt actagctcga
     4741 cataatcaaa atccaacgtt ttctcattca gtaaatccct ttttcgttcc aaataaagag
     4801 gaagaagatg gtcatgacga cgtcgaatgt agtattgatg tgtcttggct gcttctgaaa
     4861 tatttcgatg cggtatgaat ttaatctgta tatacctgtc ggtggtgtcc atccgcttgg
     4921 tgtaggatac ttttcgtgct caggaacatt cggcaccact tctattggca tcaatctttc
     4981 cacatacgac caatcgatag gagcttcttc gaccgttgca agacttctgg ctgtaattgc
     5041 tagtagaaaa attatatgat aataaataac ttacactttt cagggagagc atgtttccat
     5101 ggattttccc aaagtttctc agctttttcg actgaagttg ttgaaaaaga caacctggaa
     5161 actgctcgag gggagaaaat gcggagagaa gaacccagca tcttaataaa attatataat
     5221 tttgaataaa atcaaattaa aaataagatt aattgaaaca caacaataga atgcagaaaa
     5281 ttactcataa gaaataattt attttgaaag aagttgtgtc gatttacgat aaaaactaca
     5341 cgcaaacgag gctccgcgtt tacaccgttt ggcaatggag cgcgcttgct attagatttt
     5401 aggccagctc aacgaaagtt taatttattt ttcttctttt tttccatttt tttgagtaaa
     5461 atatcgaatt ttttgtatta attctgtaaa ttttataatt tgcaactatt ttggcgtatt
     5521 ctgcttgttt ttatcagcga atttttatgc atttcagtca aaagtttgag caggaaaaat
     5581 gacatttagg actttgtaaa attgtattct taaatttgct tgaaaaccta cgtgtacaat
     5641 tgattttatt gaatttttct tacgtttccc gttgtatctt attgtattta actttcatca
     5701 taaaataatt tatttccagg taaaatatcc gacgctctcg tgaatgcata aggttttgct
     5761 ggcactgttc tttatctttc tggcaccagc aggtaccgac gcgnnnnnnn nnnnnnnnnn
     5821 nnnnnnnnnn nnnnnnnnnn nnnnnnnnnn nnnnnnnnnn nnnnnnnnnn nnnnnnnnnn
     5881 nnnnnnnnnn nnnnnnnnnn nnnnnnnnnn nnnnnnnnnn nnnnnnnnnt gatgagcttg
     5941 gatgatcgac gccaacgtcg ttgaattttc aaattttaaa tactgaatat ttgttttttt
     6001 tcctattatt tatttattct ctttgtgttt tttttcttgc tttctaaaaa attaattcaa
     6061 tccaaatcta aacatttttt tttctctttc cgtcacccaa ttcgtattcc gctcctctca
     6121 tctgaacaca atgtgcaagt ttatttatct tctcgctttc atttcattag gacgtggggg
     6181 gaattggtgg aagggggaaa cacacaaaag gatgatggaa atgaaataag gacacacaat
     6241 atgcaacaac attcaattca gaaatatgga ggaaggttta aaagaaaaca taaaaatata
     6301 tagaggagga aggaaaacta gtcgctgcaa gaggatgcac atgtgaccga
//
