# Supplementary material for: Screening conditions and constructs for attempted genetic transformation of C. elegans by Agrobacterium
Source: PLoS One. 2025 May 27;20(5):e0325060. doi: 10.1371/journal.pone.0325060 (PMC12111652; doi:10.1371/journal.pone.0325060)
Supplement: S1 Fig — DNA Sequence files for constructs described in Table 1. (ZIP) [file pone.0325060.s001.zip › Genbank/dna1977.gb]

LOCUS       dna1977                 8924 bp ds-DNA     circular     29-MAY-2024
DEFINITION  .
ACCESSION   id
VERSION     id
COMMENT     Imported using the Genbank importer. File name:
            gg537_assembly_w5dwx7.gb description.
FEATURES             Location/Qualifiers
     misc_feature    32..56
                     /label="RB T-DNA repeat"
                     /ApEinfo_revcolor="#b1ff67"
                     /ApEinfo_fwdcolor="#b1ff67"
                     /note="ApEinfo_revcolor: #b1ff67"
     rep_origin      144..854
                     /label="oriV"
                     /ApEinfo_revcolor="#f58a5e"
                     /ApEinfo_fwdcolor="#f58a5e"
                     /note="ApEinfo_revcolor: #f58a5e"
     promoter        875..979
                     /label="AmpR promoter"
                     /ApEinfo_revcolor="#b1ff67"
                     /ApEinfo_fwdcolor="#b1ff67"
                     /note="ApEinfo_revcolor: #b1ff67"
     CDS             980..1774
                     /label="KanR"
                     /ApEinfo_revcolor="#75c6a9"
                     /ApEinfo_fwdcolor="#75c6a9"
                     /note="ApEinfo_revcolor: #75c6a9"
     CDS             980..1774
                     /ApEinfo_revcolor="#84b0dc"
                     /ApEinfo_fwdcolor="#84b0dc"
                     /translation="EYG*NENITGIEKTDRKIPLRKRYGRNVSC*GI*AGGRK*KPIFKNDGQPV*RDHL*CGTGKGHDAMAGRKAACSKGPAL*TA*WLEQSAHE*GRWRPLLGRV*R*TKP*KDYRAVCGVHQALSLHRHIGLSLYE*LRQPLSRIGLLTE*RSGRCGLRKLGRGHSI*RSARAV*FFKDGKARRGTCLFPRRPGRQQHLCERWQSKWLY*SWEKRQGGQVV*HCLLRPVAQGGYRGRTVCRAIF*LTGDQA*LGENKILYFTG*IV"
     rep_origin      1945..2533
                     /label="ori"
                     /ApEinfo_revcolor="#d59687"
                     /ApEinfo_fwdcolor="#d59687"
                     /note="ApEinfo_revcolor: #d59687"
     primer_bind     2434..2453
                     /label="pBR322ori-F"
                     /ApEinfo_revcolor="#85dae9"
                     /ApEinfo_fwdcolor="#85dae9"
                     /note="ApEinfo_revcolor: #85dae9"
     CDS             2869..4017
                     /label="trfA"
                     /ApEinfo_revcolor="#c7b0e3"
                     /ApEinfo_fwdcolor="#c7b0e3"
                     /note="ApEinfo_revcolor: #c7b0e3"
     CDS             2869..4017
                     /ApEinfo_revcolor="#84b0dc"
                     /ApEinfo_fwdcolor="#84b0dc"
                     /translation="VNESDV*PEGIQARTDRRGVFRRGCRNHRKPHRHACAPRNLPVRRLDGPASYGQDRARQRATGSPCPARAIGRRGAFASS*TGGGRFGEVDDHRHARNYDDQEAKNRRRGPGKTGQRGQAGRVAETHEAADQGNAAFLVRYCAVAGHDASDAKRHGPLCPVHHAQQENPARGAAKQGHFPRQQGREDHLHRRRAAGRR*RTGVAAGVGVREAHPYRRADHLHVLRALPGPGLVDQWPVLHEGRGMPVAPTGDGDGLHVRPRWAPGIGVAAAPLPRPGPWQENVPLPGPDRRGNRRAVCWRPLHEIHMGEVPQAVADGPTDVRLFQLAPGAVPAQAGNLPPHVRIGFHPREEVARAGRRSLRRVARQRPGGTRLGQ**PGALQT"
     misc_feature    4163..4187
                     /label="LB T-DNA repeat"
                     /ApEinfo_revcolor="#f58a5e"
                     /ApEinfo_fwdcolor="#f58a5e"
                     /note="ApEinfo_revcolor: #f58a5e"
     misc_feature    4268..4271
                     /label="5'OVH"
                     /ApEinfo_revcolor="#ffef86"
                     /ApEinfo_fwdcolor="#ffef86"
                     /note="ApEinfo_revcolor: #ffef86"
     misc_feature    4272..5734
                     /label="pRPL-28 promoter ?"
                     /ApEinfo_revcolor="#9eafd2"
                     /ApEinfo_fwdcolor="#9eafd2"
                     /note="ApEinfo_revcolor: #9eafd2"
     misc_feature    5735..5738
                     /label="3'OVH"
                     /ApEinfo_revcolor="#ffef86"
                     /ApEinfo_fwdcolor="#ffef86"
                     /note="ApEinfo_revcolor: #ffef86"
     misc_feature    5736..5789
                     /label="Synthetic signal peptide"
                     /ApEinfo_revcolor="#d59687"
                     /ApEinfo_fwdcolor="#d59687"
                     /note="ApEinfo_revcolor: #d59687"
     CDS             5736..5791
                     /label="Translation 10-65"
                     /ApEinfo_revcolor="#ffef86"
                     /ApEinfo_fwdcolor="#ffef86"
                     /note="ApEinfo_revcolor: #ffef86"
     exon            5736..5791
                     /label="Translation 5837-5892"
                     /ApEinfo_revcolor="#f58a5e"
                     /ApEinfo_fwdcolor="#f58a5e"
     CDS             5736..5791
                     /ApEinfo_revcolor="#84b0dc"
                     /ApEinfo_fwdcolor="#84b0dc"
                     /translation="SRECIRFCWHCSLSFWHQ"
     misc_feature    5790..5795
                     /label="DA"
                     /ApEinfo_revcolor="#ffef86"
                     /ApEinfo_fwdcolor="#ffef86"
                     /note="ApEinfo_revcolor: #ffef86"
     misc_feature    5796..5924
                     /label="Amyloid Beta 1-42"
                     /ApEinfo_revcolor="#faac61"
                     /ApEinfo_fwdcolor="#faac61"
                     /note="ApEinfo_revcolor: #faac61"
     CDS             5796..5924
                     /label="Translation 70-198"
                     /ApEinfo_revcolor="#75c6a9"
                     /ApEinfo_fwdcolor="#75c6a9"
                     /note="ApEinfo_revcolor: #75c6a9"
     exon            5796..5924
                     /label="Translation 5897-6025"
                     /ApEinfo_revcolor="#d59687"
                     /ApEinfo_fwdcolor="#d59687"
     CDS             5796..5924
                     /ApEinfo_revcolor="#84b0dc"
                     /ApEinfo_fwdcolor="#84b0dc"
                     /translation="XXXXXXXXXXXXXXXXXXXXXXXXXXXXXXXXXXXXXXXXXXX"
     misc_feature    5928..5931
                     /label="5'OVH"
                     /ApEinfo_revcolor="#ffef86"
                     /ApEinfo_fwdcolor="#ffef86"
                     /note="ApEinfo_revcolor: #ffef86"
     CDS             5932..6314
                     /label="Translation 18-400"
                     /ApEinfo_revcolor="#c7b0e3"
                     /ApEinfo_fwdcolor="#c7b0e3"
                     /note="ApEinfo_revcolor: #c7b0e3"
     misc_feature    5932..6314
                     /label="let-858 3' UTR"
                     /ApEinfo_revcolor="#ff9ccd"
                     /ApEinfo_fwdcolor="#ff9ccd"
                     /note="ApEinfo_revcolor: #ff9ccd"
     exon            5932..6314
                     /label="Translation 6033-6415"
                     /ApEinfo_revcolor="#d59687"
                     /ApEinfo_fwdcolor="#d59687"
     CDS             5932..6314
                     /ApEinfo_revcolor="#84b0dc"
                     /ApEinfo_fwdcolor="#84b0dc"
                     /translation="MSLDDRRQRR*IFKF*ILNICFFSYYLFILFVFFFLLSKKLIQSKSKHFFFSFRHPIRIPLLSSEHNVQVYLSSRFHFIRTWGELVEGGNTQKDDGNEIRTHNMQQHSIQKYGGRFKRKHKNI*RRK"
     misc_feature    6086..6088
                     /label="modified from CTC to remove BsmBi cut site"
                     /ApEinfo_revcolor="#faac61"
                     /ApEinfo_fwdcolor="#faac61"
                     /note="ApEinfo_revcolor: #faac61"
     misc_feature    6335..6338
                     /label="5'OVH"
                     /ApEinfo_revcolor="#ffef86"
                     /ApEinfo_fwdcolor="#ffef86"
                     /note="ApEinfo_revcolor: #ffef86"
     misc_feature    6339..7801
                     /label="pRPL-28 promoter ?"
                     /ApEinfo_revcolor="#9eafd2"
                     /ApEinfo_fwdcolor="#9eafd2"
                     /note="ApEinfo_revcolor: #9eafd2"
     misc_feature    7802..7805
                     /label="5'OVH"
                     /ApEinfo_revcolor="#ffef86"
                     /ApEinfo_fwdcolor="#ffef86"
                     /note="ApEinfo_revcolor: #ffef86"
     misc_feature    7802..7805
                     /label="3'OVH"
                     /ApEinfo_revcolor="#ffef86"
                     /ApEinfo_fwdcolor="#ffef86"
                     /note="ApEinfo_revcolor: #ffef86"
     misc_feature    7803..8501
                     /label="wrmscarlet"
                     /ApEinfo_revcolor="#f58a5e"
                     /ApEinfo_fwdcolor="#f58a5e"
                     /note="ApEinfo_revcolor: #f58a5e"
     misc_feature    8223..8223
                     /label="mutated g to c in text only to get gg bot to work"
                     /ApEinfo_revcolor="#b4abac"
                     /ApEinfo_fwdcolor="#b4abac"
                     /note="ApEinfo_revcolor: #b4abac"
     misc_feature    8502..8505
                     /label="5'OVH"
                     /ApEinfo_revcolor="#ffef86"
                     /ApEinfo_fwdcolor="#ffef86"
                     /note="ApEinfo_revcolor: #ffef86"
     misc_feature    8502..8505
                     /label="3'OVH"
                     /ApEinfo_revcolor="#ffef86"
                     /ApEinfo_fwdcolor="#ffef86"
                     /note="ApEinfo_revcolor: #ffef86"
     CDS             8506..8888
                     /label="Translation 18-400"
                     /ApEinfo_revcolor="#75c6a9"
                     /ApEinfo_fwdcolor="#75c6a9"
                     /note="ApEinfo_revcolor: #75c6a9"
     misc_feature    8506..8888
                     /label="let-858 3' UTR"
                     /ApEinfo_revcolor="#ff9ccd"
                     /ApEinfo_fwdcolor="#ff9ccd"
                     /note="ApEinfo_revcolor: #ff9ccd"
     exon            8506..8888
                     /label="Translation 2319-2701"
                     /ApEinfo_revcolor="#b7e6d7"
                     /ApEinfo_fwdcolor="#b7e6d7"
     CDS             8506..8888
                     /ApEinfo_revcolor="#84b0dc"
                     /ApEinfo_fwdcolor="#84b0dc"
                     /translation="VSLDDRRQRR*IFKF*ILNICFFSYYLFILFVFFFLLSKKLIQSKSKHFFFSFRHPIRIPLLSSEHNVQVYLSSRFHFIRTWGELVEGGNTQKDDGNEIRTHNMQQHSIQKYGGRFKRKHKNI*RRK"
     misc_feature    8660..8662
                     /label="modified from CTC to remove BsmBi cut site"
                     /ApEinfo_revcolor="#faac61"
                     /ApEinfo_fwdcolor="#faac61"
                     /note="ApEinfo_revcolor: #faac61"
ORIGIN
        1 gggacacgaa gtgatccgtt taaactatca gtgtttgaca ggatatattg gcgggtaaac
       61 ctaagagaaa agagcgttta ttagaataat cggatattta aaagggcgtg aaaaggttta
      121 tccgttcgtc catttgtatg tgccagccgc ctttgcgacg ctcaccgggc tggttgccct
      181 cgccgctggg ctggcggccg tctatggccc tgcaaacgcg ccagaaacgc cgtcgaagcc
      241 gtgtgcgaga caccgcggcc gccggcgttg tggatacctc gcggaaaact tggccctcac
      301 tgacagatga ggggcggacg ttgacacttg aggggccgac tcacccggcg cggcgttgac
      361 agatgagggg caggctcgat ttcggccggc gacgtggagc tggccagcct cgcaaatcgg
      421 cgaaaacgcc tgattttacg cgagtttccc acagatgatg tggacaagcc tggggataag
      481 tgccctgcgg tattgacact tgaggggcgc gactactgac agatgagggg cgcgatcctt
      541 gacacttgag gggcagagtg ctgacagatg aggggcgcac ctattgacat ttgaggggct
      601 gtccacaggc agaaaatcca gcatttgcaa gggtttccgc ccgtttttcg gccaccgcta
      661 acctgtcttt taacctgctt ttaaaccaat atttataaac cttgttttta accagggctg
      721 cgccctgtgc gcgtgaccgc gcacgccgaa ggggggtgcc cccccttctc gaaccctccc
      781 ggcccgctaa cgcgggcctc ccatcccccc aggggctgcg cccctcggcc gcgaacggcc
      841 tcaccccaaa aatggcagcg ctggccaatt cccgagtgcg cggaacccct atttgtttat
      901 ttttctaaat acattcaaat atgtatccgc tcatgagaca ataaccctga taaatgcttc
      961 aataatattg aaaaaggaag agtatggcta aaatgagaat atcaccggaa ttgaaaaaac
     1021 tgatcgaaaa ataccgctgc gtaaaagata cggaaggaat gtctcctgct aaggtatata
     1081 agctggtggg agaaaatgaa aacctatatt taaaaatgac ggacagccgg tataaaggga
     1141 ccacctatga tgtggaacgg gaaaaggaca tgatgctatg gctggaagga aagctgcctg
     1201 ttccaaaggt cctgcacttt gaacggcatg atggctggag caatctgctc atgagtgagg
     1261 ccgatggcgt cctttgctcg gaagagtatg aagatgaaca aagccctgaa aagattatcg
     1321 agctgtatgc ggagtgcatc aggctctttc actccatcga catatcggat tgtccctata
     1381 cgaatagctt agacagccgc ttagccgaat tggattactt actgaataac gatctggccg
     1441 atgtggattg cgaaaactgg gaagaggaca ctccatttaa agatccgcgc gagctgtatg
     1501 attttttaaa gacggaaaag cccgaagagg aacttgtctt ttcccacggc gacctgggag
     1561 acagcaacat ctttgtgaaa gatggcaaag taagtggctt tattgatctt gggagaagcg
     1621 gcagggcgga caagtggtat gacattgcct tctgcgtccg gtcgctcagg gaggatatcg
     1681 gggaagaaca gtatgtcgag ctattttttg acttactggg gatcaagcct gattgggaga
     1741 aaataaaata ttatatttta ctggatgaat tgttttagct gtcagaccaa gtttactcat
     1801 atatacttta gattgattta aaacttcatt tttaatttaa aaggatctag gtgaagatcc
     1861 tttttgataa tctcatgacc aaaatccctt aacgtgagtt ttcgttccac tgagcgtcag
     1921 accccgtaga aaagatcaaa ggatcttctt gagatccttt ttttctgcgc gtaatctgct
     1981 gcttgcaaac aaaaaaacca ccgctaccag cggtggtttg tttgccggat caagagctac
     2041 caactctttt tccgaaggta actggcttca gcagagcgca gataccaaat actgtccttc
     2101 tagtgtagcc gtagttaggc caccacttca agaactctgt agcaccgcct acatacctcg
     2161 ctctgctaat cctgttacca gtggctgctg ccagtggcga taagtcgtgt cttaccgggt
     2221 tggactcaag acgatagtta ccggataagg cgcagcggtc gggctgaacg gggggttcgt
     2281 gcacacagcc cagcttggag cgaacgacct acaccgaact gagataccta cagcgtgagc
     2341 tatgagaaag cgccacgctt cccgaaggga gaaaggcgga caggtatccg gtaagcggca
     2401 gggtcggaac aggagagcgc acgagggagc ttccaggggg aaacgcctgg tatctttata
     2461 gtcctgtcgg gtttcgccac ctctgacttg agcgtcgatt tttgtgatgc tcgtcagggg
     2521 ggcggagcct atggaaaaac gccagcaacg cggccttttt acggttcctg gcagatccta
     2581 gatgtggcgc aacgatgccg gcgacaagca ggagcgcacc gacttcttcc gcatcaagtg
     2641 ttttggctct caggccgagg cccacggcaa gtatttgggc aaggggtcgc tggtattcgt
     2701 gcagggcaag attcggaata ccaagtacga gaaggacggc cagacggtct acgggaccga
     2761 cttcattgcc gataaggtgg attatctgga caccaaggca ccaggcgggt caaatcagga
     2821 ataagggcac attgccccgg cgtgagtcgg ggcaatcccg caaggagggt gaatgaatcg
     2881 gacgtttgac cggaaggcat acaggcaaga actgatcgac gcggggtttt ccgccgagga
     2941 tgccgaaacc atcgcaagcc gcaccgtcat gcgtgcgccc cgcgaaacct tccagtccgt
     3001 cggctcgatg gtccagcaag ctacggccaa gatcgagcgc gacagcgtgc aactggctcc
     3061 ccctgccctg cccgcgccat cggccgccgt ggagcgttcg cgtcgtcttg aacaggaggc
     3121 ggcaggtttg gcgaagtcga tgaccatcga cacgcgagga actatgacga ccaagaagcg
     3181 aaaaaccgcc ggcgaggacc tggcaaaaca ggtcagcgag gccaagcagg ccgcgttgct
     3241 gaaacacacg aagcagcaga tcaaggaaat gcagctttcc ttgttcgata ttgcgccgtg
     3301 gccggacacg atgcgagcga tgccaaacga cacggcccgc tctgccctgt tcaccacgcg
     3361 caacaagaaa atcccgcgcg aggcgctgca aaacaaggtc attttccacg tcaacaagga
     3421 cgtgaagatc acctacaccg gcgtcgagct gcgggccgac gatgacgaac tggtgtggca
     3481 gcaggtgttg gagtacgcga agcgcacccc tatcggcgag ccgatcacct tcacgttcta
     3541 cgagctttgc caggacctgg gctggtcgat caatggccgg tattacacga aggccgagga
     3601 atgcctgtcg cgcctacagg cgacggcgat gggcttcacg tccgaccgcg ttgggcacct
     3661 ggaatcggtg tcgctgctgc accgcttccg cgtcctggac cgtggcaaga aaacgtcccg
     3721 ttgccaggtc ctgatcgacg aggaaatcgt cgtgctgttt gctggcgacc actacacgaa
     3781 attcatatgg gagaagtacc gcaagctgtc gccgacggcc cgacggatgt tcgactattt
     3841 cagctcgcac cgggagccgt acccgctcaa gctggaaacc ttccgcctca tgtgcggatc
     3901 ggattccacc cgcgtgaaga agtggcgcga gcaggtcggc gaagcctgcg aagagttgcg
     3961 aggcagcggc ctggtggaac acgcctgggt caatgatgac ctggtgcatt gcaaacgcta
     4021 gggccttgtg gggtcagttc cggctggggg ttcagcagcc cctgctcgga tctgttggac
     4081 cggacagtag tcatggttga tgggctgcct gtatcgagtg gtgattttgt gccgagctgc
     4141 cggtcgggga gctgttggct ggctggtggc aggatatatt gtggtgtaaa caaattgacg
     4201 cttagacaac ttaataacac attgcggacg tttttaatgt actggggttg aacactctgt
     4261 gccgaattcg gatccggagc tgcagtttgt gcaacaaatt gaggaaggca ttctagagaa
     4321 gaatttcggc atttcgcaat gatacaaaat gaagagaata aggaaatgac ggtgaaataa
     4381 ccggtttgaa ggtaaaaatg ataaagtaga caattgaatt tttctagttc attctccaac
     4441 aataaattca caacaaaaca aatctgccta gataaaaaac taaaagatat atcaagaata
     4501 catctagaat cctttgctgt agaagaattg ctcaataaga acacgtggag ctcctttaat
     4561 tttgatacga cctttcaact catcgacgtg actggcgatc gaatgtccaa gatgttcttc
     4621 aagataggag cggagatcat tttcgcaagc ctgaaagata tttatgttga ttcaggattt
     4681 aataatgttc ccaacttaca aaaatgtctc cgtcgacgtt tctgatagtt actagctcga
     4741 cataatcaaa atccaacgtt ttctcattca gtaaatccct ttttcgttcc aaataaagag
     4801 gaagaagatg gtcatgacga cgtcgaatgt agtattgatg tgtcttggct gcttctgaaa
     4861 tatttcgatg cggtatgaat ttaatctgta tatacctgtc ggtggtgtcc atccgcttgg
     4921 tgtaggatac ttttcgtgct caggaacatt cggcaccact tctattggca tcaatctttc
     4981 cacatacgac caatcgatag gagcttcttc gaccgttgca agacttctgg ctgtaattgc
     5041 tagtagaaaa attatatgat aataaataac ttacactttt cagggagagc atgtttccat
     5101 ggattttccc aaagtttctc agctttttcg actgaagttg ttgaaaaaga caacctggaa
     5161 actgctcgag gggagaaaat gcggagagaa gaacccagca tcttaataaa attatataat
     5221 tttgaataaa atcaaattaa aaataagatt aattgaaaca caacaataga atgcagaaaa
     5281 ttactcataa gaaataattt attttgaaag aagttgtgtc gatttacgat aaaaactaca
     5341 cgcaaacgag gctccgcgtt tacaccgttt ggcaatggag cgcgcttgct attagatttt
     5401 aggccagctc aacgaaagtt taatttattt ttcttctttt tttccatttt tttgagtaaa
     5461 atatcgaatt ttttgtatta attctgtaaa ttttataatt tgcaactatt ttggcgtatt
     5521 ctgcttgttt ttatcagcga atttttatgc atttcagtca aaagtttgag caggaaaaat
     5581 gacatttagg actttgtaaa attgtattct taaatttgct tgaaaaccta cgtgtacaat
     5641 tgattttatt gaatttttct tacgtttccc gttgtatctt attgtattta actttcatca
     5701 taaaataatt tatttccagg taaaatatcc gacgctctcg tgaatgcata aggttttgct
     5761 ggcactgttc tttatctttc tggcaccagc aggtaccgac gcgnnnnnnn nnnnnnnnnn
     5821 nnnnnnnnnn nnnnnnnnnn nnnnnnnnnn nnnnnnnnnn nnnnnnnnnn nnnnnnnnnn
     5881 nnnnnnnnnn nnnnnnnnnn nnnnnnnnnn nnnnnnnnnn nnnnnnnnnt gatgagcttg
     5941 gatgatcgac gccaacgtcg ttgaattttc aaattttaaa tactgaatat ttgttttttt
     6001 tcctattatt tatttattct ctttgtgttt tttttcttgc tttctaaaaa attaattcaa
     6061 tccaaatcta aacatttttt tttctctttc cgtcacccaa ttcgtattcc gctcctctca
     6121 tctgaacaca atgtgcaagt ttatttatct tctcgctttc atttcattag gacgtggggg
     6181 gaattggtgg aagggggaaa cacacaaaag gatgatggaa atgaaataag gacacacaat
     6241 atgcaacaac attcaattca gaaatatgga ggaaggttta aaagaaaaca taaaaatata
     6301 tagaggagga aggaaaacta gtcgctgcaa gaattcaagc ttggagctgc agtttgtgca
     6361 acaaattgag gaaggcattc tagagaagaa tttcggcatt tcgcaatgat acaaaatgaa
     6421 gagaataagg aaatgacggt gaaataaccg gtttgaaggt aaaaatgata aagtagacaa
     6481 ttgaattttt ctagttcatt ctccaacaat aaattcacaa caaaacaaat ctgcctagat
     6541 aaaaaactaa aagatatatc aagaatacat ctagaatcct ttgctgtaga agaattgctc
     6601 aataagaaca cgtggagctc ctttaatttt gatacgacct ttcaactcat cgacgtgact
     6661 ggcgatcgaa tgtccaagat gttcttcaag ataggagcgg agatcatttt cgcaagcctg
     6721 aaagatattt atgttgattc aggatttaat aatgttccca acttacaaaa atgtctccgt
     6781 cgacgtttct gatagttact agctcgacat aatcaaaatc caacgttttc tcattcagta
     6841 aatccctttt tcgttccaaa taaagaggaa gaagatggtc atgacgacgt cgaatgtagt
     6901 attgatgtgt cttggctgct tctgaaatat ttcgatgcgg tatgaattta atctgtatat
     6961 acctgtcggt ggtgtccatc cgcttggtgt aggatacttt tcgtgctcag gaacattcgg
     7021 caccacttct attggcatca atctttccac atacgaccaa tcgataggag cttcttcgac
     7081 cgttgcaaga cttctggctg taattgctag tagaaaaatt atatgataat aaataactta
     7141 cacttttcag ggagagcatg tttccatgga ttttcccaaa gtttctcagc tttttcgact
     7201 gaagttgttg aaaaagacaa cctggaaact gctcgagggg agaaaatgcg gagagaagaa
     7261 cccagcatct taataaaatt atataatttt gaataaaatc aaattaaaaa taagattaat
     7321 tgaaacacaa caatagaatg cagaaaatta ctcataagaa ataatttatt ttgaaagaag
     7381 ttgtgtcgat ttacgataaa aactacacgc aaacgaggct ccgcgtttac accgtttggc
     7441 aatggagcgc gcttgctatt agattttagg ccagctcaac gaaagtttaa tttatttttc
     7501 ttcttttttt ccattttttt gagtaaaata tcgaattttt tgtattaatt ctgtaaattt
     7561 tataatttgc aactattttg gcgtattctg cttgttttta tcagcgaatt tttatgcatt
     7621 tcagtcaaaa gtttgagcag gaaaaatgac atttaggact ttgtaaaatt gtattcttaa
     7681 atttgcttga aaacctacgt gtacaattga ttttattgaa tttttcttac gtttcccgtt
     7741 gtatcttatt gtatttaact ttcatcataa aataatttat ttccaggtaa aatatccgac
     7801 gctctcgtga atggtcagca agggagaggc agttatcaag gagttcatgc gtttcaaggt
     7861 ccacatggag ggatccatga acggacacga gttcgagatc gagggagagg gagagggacg
     7921 tccatacgag ggaacccaaa ccgccaagct caaggtcacc aagggaggac cactcccatt
     7981 ctcctgggac atcctctccc cacaattcat gtacggatcc cgtgccttca ccaagcaccc
     8041 agccgacatc ccagactact acaagcaatc cttcccagag ggattcaagt gggagcgtgt
     8101 catgaacttc gaggacggag gagccgtcac cgtcacccaa gacacctccc tcgaggacgg
     8161 aaccctcatc tacaaggtca agctccgtgg aaccaacttc ccaccagacg gaccagtcat
     8221 gcaaaacaag accatgggat gggaggcctc caccgagcgt ctctacccag aggacggagt
     8281 cctcaaggga gacatcaaga tggccctccg tctcaaggac ggaggacgtt acctcgccga
     8341 cttcaagacc acctacaagg ccaagaagcc agtccaaatg ccaggagcct acaacgtcga
     8401 ccgtaagctc gacatcacct cccacaacga ggactacacc gtcgtcgagc aatacgagcg
     8461 ttccgaggga cgtcactcca ccggaggaat ggacgagctc tacaagtaag cttggatgat
     8521 cgacgccaac gtcgttgaat tttcaaattt taaatactga atatttgttt tttttcctat
     8581 tatttattta ttctctttgt gttttttttc ttgctttcta aaaaattaat tcaatccaaa
     8641 tctaaacatt tttttttctc tttccgtcac ccaattcgta ttccgctcct ctcatctgaa
     8701 cacaatgtgc aagtttattt atcttctcgc tttcatttca ttaggacgtg gggggaattg
     8761 gtggaagggg gaaacacaca aaaggatgat ggaaatgaaa taaggacaca caatatgcaa
     8821 caacattcaa ttcagaaata tggaggaagg tttaaaagaa aacataaaaa tatatagagg
     8881 aggaaggaaa actagtcgct actagaggat gcacatgtga ccga
//
