# Supplementary material for: Screening conditions and constructs for attempted genetic transformation of C. elegans by Agrobacterium
Source: PLoS One. 2025 May 27;20(5):e0325060. doi: 10.1371/journal.pone.0325060 (PMC12111652; doi:10.1371/journal.pone.0325060)
Supplement: S1 Fig — DNA Sequence files for constructs described in Table 1. (ZIP) [file pone.0325060.s001.zip › Genbank/dna1978.gb]

LOCUS       dna1978                10675 bp ds-DNA     circular     29-MAY-2024
DEFINITION  .
ACCESSION   id
VERSION     id
COMMENT     Imported using the Genbank importer. File name:
            gg538_assembly_r1jhro.gb description.
FEATURES             Location/Qualifiers
     rep_origin      6..716
                     /label="oriV"
                     /ApEinfo_revcolor="#f58a5e"
                     /ApEinfo_fwdcolor="#f58a5e"
                     /note="ApEinfo_revcolor: #f58a5e"
     promoter        737..841
                     /label="AmpR promoter"
                     /ApEinfo_revcolor="#b1ff67"
                     /ApEinfo_fwdcolor="#b1ff67"
                     /note="ApEinfo_revcolor: #b1ff67"
     CDS             842..1636
                     /label="KanR"
                     /ApEinfo_revcolor="#75c6a9"
                     /ApEinfo_fwdcolor="#75c6a9"
                     /note="ApEinfo_revcolor: #75c6a9"
     CDS             842..1636
                     /ApEinfo_revcolor="#84b0dc"
                     /ApEinfo_fwdcolor="#84b0dc"
                     /translation="EYG*NENITGIEKTDRKIPLRKRYGRNVSC*GI*AGGRK*KPIFKNDGQPV*RDHL*CGTGKGHDAMAGRKAACSKGPAL*TA*WLEQSAHE*GRWRPLLGRV*R*TKP*KDYRAVCGVHQALSLHRHIGLSLYE*LRQPLSRIGLLTE*RSGRCGLRKLGRGHSI*RSARAV*FFKDGKARRGTCLFPRRPGRQQHLCERWQSKWLY*SWEKRQGGQVV*HCLLRPVAQGGYRGRTVCRAIF*LTGDQA*LGENKILYFTG*IV"
     rep_origin      1807..2395
                     /label="ori"
                     /ApEinfo_revcolor="#d59687"
                     /ApEinfo_fwdcolor="#d59687"
                     /note="ApEinfo_revcolor: #d59687"
     primer_bind     2296..2315
                     /label="pBR322ori-F"
                     /ApEinfo_revcolor="#85dae9"
                     /ApEinfo_fwdcolor="#85dae9"
                     /note="ApEinfo_revcolor: #85dae9"
     CDS             2731..3879
                     /label="trfA"
                     /ApEinfo_revcolor="#c7b0e3"
                     /ApEinfo_fwdcolor="#c7b0e3"
                     /note="ApEinfo_revcolor: #c7b0e3"
     CDS             2731..3879
                     /ApEinfo_revcolor="#84b0dc"
                     /ApEinfo_fwdcolor="#84b0dc"
                     /translation="VNESDV*PEGIQARTDRRGVFRRGCRNHRKPHRHACAPRNLPVRRLDGPASYGQDRARQRATGSPCPARAIGRRGAFASS*TGGGRFGEVDDHRHARNYDDQEAKNRRRGPGKTGQRGQAGRVAETHEAADQGNAAFLVRYCAVAGHDASDAKRHGPLCPVHHAQQENPARGAAKQGHFPRQQGREDHLHRRRAAGRR*RTGVAAGVGVREAHPYRRADHLHVLRALPGPGLVDQWPVLHEGRGMPVAPTGDGDGLHVRPRWAPGIGVAAAPLPRPGPWQENVPLPGPDRRGNRRAVCWRPLHEIHMGEVPQAVADGPTDVRLFQLAPGAVPAQAGNLPPHVRIGFHPREEVARAGRRSLRRVARQRPGGTRLGQ**PGALQT"
     misc_feature    4025..4049
                     /label="LB T-DNA repeat"
                     /ApEinfo_revcolor="#f58a5e"
                     /ApEinfo_fwdcolor="#f58a5e"
                     /note="ApEinfo_revcolor: #f58a5e"
     primer          4027..4053
                     /label="primer_003"
                     /note="sequence: ggtggcaggatatattgtggtgtaaac"
                     /ApEinfo_revcolor="#85dae9"
                     /ApEinfo_fwdcolor="#85dae9"
     primer          4072..4092
                     /label="p"
                     /note="sequence: cttaataacacattgcggacg"
                     /ApEinfo_revcolor="#c7b0e3"
                     /ApEinfo_fwdcolor="#c7b0e3"
     primer          complement(4072..4092)
                     /label="primer_468"
                     /note="sequence: cgtccgcaatgtgttattaag"
                     /ApEinfo_revcolor="#b7e6d7"
                     /ApEinfo_fwdcolor="#b7e6d7"
     primer          complement(4072..4092)
                     /label="primer_494"
                     /note="sequence: cgtccgcaatgtgttattaag"
                     /ApEinfo_revcolor="#b1ff67"
                     /ApEinfo_fwdcolor="#b1ff67"
     primer          complement(4124..4143)
                     /label="p_444"
                     /note="sequence: TCCCCTCGAGCTCCGGATCCGAATTCGG"
                     /ApEinfo_revcolor="#d59687"
                     /ApEinfo_fwdcolor="#d59687"
     misc_feature    4130..4133
                     /label="5'OVH"
                     /ApEinfo_revcolor="#ffef86"
                     /ApEinfo_fwdcolor="#ffef86"
                     /note="ApEinfo_revcolor: #ffef86"
     misc_feature    4134..5596
                     /label="pRPL-28 promoter ?"
                     /ApEinfo_revcolor="#9eafd2"
                     /ApEinfo_fwdcolor="#9eafd2"
                     /note="ApEinfo_revcolor: #9eafd2"
     primer          complement(4236..4257)
                     /label="primer_495"
                     /note="sequence: ttaccttcaaaccggttatttc"
                     /ApEinfo_revcolor="#b7e6d7"
                     /ApEinfo_fwdcolor="#b7e6d7"
     primer          5583..5604
                     /label="p_469"
                     /note="sequence: taaaatatccgacgctctcgtg"
                     /ApEinfo_revcolor="#ff9ccd"
                     /ApEinfo_fwdcolor="#ff9ccd"
     misc_feature    5597..5600
                     /label="3'OVH"
                     /ApEinfo_revcolor="#ffef86"
                     /ApEinfo_fwdcolor="#ffef86"
                     /note="ApEinfo_revcolor: #ffef86"
     misc_feature    5598..5651
                     /label="Synthetic signal peptide"
                     /ApEinfo_revcolor="#d59687"
                     /ApEinfo_fwdcolor="#d59687"
                     /note="ApEinfo_revcolor: #d59687"
     CDS             5598..5653
                     /label="Translation 10-65"
                     /ApEinfo_revcolor="#ffef86"
                     /ApEinfo_fwdcolor="#ffef86"
                     /note="ApEinfo_revcolor: #ffef86"
     exon            5598..5653
                     /label="Translation 5837-5892"
                     /ApEinfo_revcolor="#75c6a9"
                     /ApEinfo_fwdcolor="#75c6a9"
     CDS             5598..5653
                     /ApEinfo_revcolor="#84b0dc"
                     /ApEinfo_fwdcolor="#84b0dc"
                     /translation="SRECIRFCWHCSLSFWHQ"
     misc_feature    5652..5657
                     /label="DA"
                     /ApEinfo_revcolor="#ffef86"
                     /ApEinfo_fwdcolor="#ffef86"
                     /note="ApEinfo_revcolor: #ffef86"
     misc_feature    5658..5786
                     /label="Amyloid Beta 1-42"
                     /ApEinfo_revcolor="#faac61"
                     /ApEinfo_fwdcolor="#faac61"
                     /note="ApEinfo_revcolor: #faac61"
     CDS             5658..5786
                     /label="Translation 70-198"
                     /ApEinfo_revcolor="#75c6a9"
                     /ApEinfo_fwdcolor="#75c6a9"
                     /note="ApEinfo_revcolor: #75c6a9"
     exon            5658..5786
                     /label="Translation 5897-6025"
                     /ApEinfo_revcolor="#ff9ccd"
                     /ApEinfo_fwdcolor="#ff9ccd"
     CDS             5658..5786
                     /ApEinfo_revcolor="#84b0dc"
                     /ApEinfo_fwdcolor="#84b0dc"
                     /translation="XXXXXXXXXXXXXXXXXXXXXXXXXXXXXXXXXXXXXXXXXXX"
     misc_feature    5790..5793
                     /label="5'OVH"
                     /ApEinfo_revcolor="#ffef86"
                     /ApEinfo_fwdcolor="#ffef86"
                     /note="ApEinfo_revcolor: #ffef86"
     misc_feature    5794..6176
                     /label="let-858 3' UTR"
                     /ApEinfo_revcolor="#ff9ccd"
                     /ApEinfo_fwdcolor="#ff9ccd"
                     /note="ApEinfo_revcolor: #ff9ccd"
     CDS             5794..6176
                     /label="Translation 18-400"
                     /ApEinfo_revcolor="#c7b0e3"
                     /ApEinfo_fwdcolor="#c7b0e3"
                     /note="ApEinfo_revcolor: #c7b0e3"
     exon            5794..6176
                     /label="Translation 6033-6415"
                     /ApEinfo_revcolor="#b7e6d7"
                     /ApEinfo_fwdcolor="#b7e6d7"
     CDS             5794..6176
                     /ApEinfo_revcolor="#84b0dc"
                     /ApEinfo_fwdcolor="#84b0dc"
                     /translation="MSLDDRRQRR*IFKF*ILNICFFSYYLFILFVFFFLLSKKLIQSKSKHFFFSFRHPIRIPLLSSEHNVQVYLSSRFHFIRTWGELVEGGNTQKDDGNEIRTHNMQQHSIQKYGGRFKRKHKNI*RRK"
     misc_feature    5948..5950
                     /label="modified from CTC to remove BsmBi cut site"
                     /ApEinfo_revcolor="#faac61"
                     /ApEinfo_fwdcolor="#faac61"
                     /note="ApEinfo_revcolor: #faac61"
     primer          complement(6165..6188)
                     /label="primer_528"
                     /note="sequence: CAGGGTCTCAAGCGACTAGTTTTCCTTCCTCCTC"
                     /ApEinfo_revcolor="#b4abac"
                     /ApEinfo_fwdcolor="#b4abac"
     misc_feature    6197..6200
                     /label="5'OVH"
                     /ApEinfo_revcolor="#ffef86"
                     /ApEinfo_fwdcolor="#ffef86"
                     /note="ApEinfo_revcolor: #ffef86"
     misc_feature    6201..7663
                     /label="pRPL-28 promoter ?"
                     /ApEinfo_revcolor="#9eafd2"
                     /ApEinfo_fwdcolor="#9eafd2"
                     /note="ApEinfo_revcolor: #9eafd2"
     primer          complement(6303..6324)
                     /label="primer_495"
                     /note="sequence: ttaccttcaaaccggttatttc"
                     /ApEinfo_revcolor="#b7e6d7"
                     /ApEinfo_fwdcolor="#b7e6d7"
     primer          7650..7671
                     /label="p_469"
                     /note="sequence: taaaatatccgacgctctcgtg"
                     /ApEinfo_revcolor="#ff9ccd"
                     /ApEinfo_fwdcolor="#ff9ccd"
     misc_feature    7664..7667
                     /label="3'OVH"
                     /ApEinfo_revcolor="#ffef86"
                     /ApEinfo_fwdcolor="#ffef86"
                     /note="ApEinfo_revcolor: #ffef86"
     misc_feature    7664..7667
                     /label="5'OVH"
                     /ApEinfo_revcolor="#ffef86"
                     /ApEinfo_fwdcolor="#ffef86"
                     /note="ApEinfo_revcolor: #ffef86"
     misc_feature    7665..8363
                     /label="wrmscarlet"
                     /ApEinfo_revcolor="#f58a5e"
                     /ApEinfo_fwdcolor="#f58a5e"
                     /note="ApEinfo_revcolor: #f58a5e"
     misc_feature    8085..8085
                     /label="mutated g to c in text only to get gg bot to work"
                     /ApEinfo_revcolor="#b4abac"
                     /ApEinfo_fwdcolor="#b4abac"
                     /note="ApEinfo_revcolor: #b4abac"
     primer          complement(8297..8320)
                     /label="primer_422"
                     /note="sequence: ACCTTCCTCCGGTGCAGTGACGGGCGACGGACTTCTCGTATTGCTCGACGACGGTGTA"
                     /ApEinfo_revcolor="#85dae9"
                     /ApEinfo_fwdcolor="#85dae9"
     primer          complement(8297..8320)
                     /label="primer_498"
                     /note="sequence: AAGCTCCTCCGGTGCAGTGACGGGCGACGGACTTCTCGTATTGCTCGACGACGGTGTA"
                     /ApEinfo_revcolor="#c7b0e3"
                     /ApEinfo_fwdcolor="#c7b0e3"
     primer          complement(8302..8323)
                     /label="primer_460"
                     /note="sequence: CTTCTCGTATTGCTCGACGACG"
                     /ApEinfo_revcolor="#84b0dc"
                     /ApEinfo_fwdcolor="#84b0dc"
     misc_feature    8364..8367
                     /label="3'OVH"
                     /ApEinfo_revcolor="#ffef86"
                     /ApEinfo_fwdcolor="#ffef86"
                     /note="ApEinfo_revcolor: #ffef86"
     misc_feature    8364..8367
                     /label="5'OVH"
                     /ApEinfo_revcolor="#ffef86"
                     /ApEinfo_fwdcolor="#ffef86"
                     /note="ApEinfo_revcolor: #ffef86"
     CDS             8368..8750
                     /label="Translation 18-400"
                     /ApEinfo_revcolor="#75c6a9"
                     /ApEinfo_fwdcolor="#75c6a9"
                     /note="ApEinfo_revcolor: #75c6a9"
     misc_feature    8368..8750
                     /label="let-858 3' UTR"
                     /ApEinfo_revcolor="#ff9ccd"
                     /ApEinfo_fwdcolor="#ff9ccd"
                     /note="ApEinfo_revcolor: #ff9ccd"
     exon            8368..8750
                     /label="Translation 2319-2701"
                     /ApEinfo_revcolor="#9eafd2"
                     /ApEinfo_fwdcolor="#9eafd2"
     CDS             8368..8750
                     /ApEinfo_revcolor="#84b0dc"
                     /ApEinfo_fwdcolor="#84b0dc"
                     /translation="VSLDDRRQRR*IFKF*ILNICFFSYYLFILFVFFFLLSKKLIQSKSKHFFFSFRHPIRIPLLSSEHNVQVYLSSRFHFIRTWGELVEGGNTQKDDGNEIRTHNMQQHSIQKYGGRFKRKHKNI*RRK"
     misc_feature    8522..8524
                     /label="modified from CTC to remove BsmBi cut site"
                     /ApEinfo_revcolor="#faac61"
                     /ApEinfo_fwdcolor="#faac61"
                     /note="ApEinfo_revcolor: #faac61"
     primer          complement(8739..8762)
                     /label="primer_528"
                     /note="sequence: CAGGGTCTCAAGCGACTAGTTTTCCTTCCTCCTC"
                     /ApEinfo_revcolor="#b4abac"
                     /ApEinfo_fwdcolor="#b4abac"
     misc_feature    8775..9385
                     /label="Prpl-28"
                     /ApEinfo_revcolor="#ff9ccd"
                     /ApEinfo_fwdcolor="#ff9ccd"
                     /note="ApEinfo_revcolor: #ff9ccd"
     primer          8778..8800
                     /label="p_445"
                     /note="sequence: GGATCCGGAGCTCGAGGGGAGAAAATGC"
                     /ApEinfo_revcolor="#d6b295"
                     /ApEinfo_fwdcolor="#d6b295"
     primer          8779..8800
                     /label="primer_527"
                     /note="sequence: gGGTCTCaGGACCTCGAGGGGAGAAAATGC"
                     /ApEinfo_revcolor="#b1ff67"
                     /ApEinfo_fwdcolor="#b1ff67"
     primer          8779..8800
                     /label="p532"
                     /note="sequence: gGGTCTCaGGAGCTCGAGGGGAGAAAATGC"
                     /ApEinfo_revcolor="#ffef86"
                     /ApEinfo_fwdcolor="#ffef86"
     primer          9339..9360
                     /label="p_469"
                     /note="sequence: taaaatatccgacgctctcgtg"
                     /ApEinfo_revcolor="#ff9ccd"
                     /ApEinfo_fwdcolor="#ff9ccd"
     primer          complement(9374..9394)
                     /label="p_446"
                     /note="sequence: GACCATtaagcGGTACCTTTTTTTCTGAGCC"
                     /ApEinfo_revcolor="#f8d3a9"
                     /ApEinfo_fwdcolor="#f8d3a9"
     primer          complement(9375..9394)
                     /label="p_446"
                     /note="sequence: ACCATtaagcGGTACCTTTTTTTCTGAGC"
                     /ApEinfo_revcolor="#b4abac"
                     /ApEinfo_fwdcolor="#b4abac"
     misc_feature    9389..9587
                     /label="puroR"
                     /ApEinfo_revcolor="#c6c9d1"
                     /ApEinfo_fwdcolor="#c6c9d1"
                     /note="ApEinfo_revcolor: #c6c9d1"
     misc_feature    9638..9838
                     /label="puroR"
                     /ApEinfo_revcolor="#b4abac"
                     /ApEinfo_fwdcolor="#b4abac"
                     /note="ApEinfo_revcolor: #b4abac"
     misc_feature    9890..10090
                     /label="puroR"
                     /ApEinfo_revcolor="#c6c9d1"
                     /ApEinfo_fwdcolor="#c6c9d1"
                     /note="ApEinfo_revcolor: #c6c9d1"
     misc_feature    9972..9972
                     /label="This is a G - changed in text only so gg botwillwork"
                     /ApEinfo_revcolor="#85dae9"
                     /ApEinfo_fwdcolor="#85dae9"
                     /note="ApEinfo_revcolor: #85dae9"
     misc_feature    10119..10501
                     /label="let-858 UTR"
                     /ApEinfo_revcolor="#ff9ccd"
                     /ApEinfo_fwdcolor="#ff9ccd"
                     /note="ApEinfo_revcolor: #ff9ccd"
     primer          complement(10490..10516)
                     /label="primer_528"
                     /note="sequence: CAGGGTCTCAAGCGACTAGTTTTCCTTCCTCCTC"
                     /ApEinfo_revcolor="#b4abac"
                     /ApEinfo_fwdcolor="#b4abac"
     primer          complement(10568..10590)
                     /label="primer_491"
                     /note="sequence: cgccaatatatcctgtcaaacac"
                     /ApEinfo_revcolor="#75c6a9"
                     /ApEinfo_fwdcolor="#75c6a9"
     misc_feature    10569..10593
                     /label="RB T-DNA repeat"
                     /ApEinfo_revcolor="#b1ff67"
                     /ApEinfo_fwdcolor="#b1ff67"
                     /note="ApEinfo_revcolor: #b1ff67"
     primer          complement(10629..10649)
                     /label="primer_004"
                     /note="sequence: ttcacgcccttttaaatatcc"
                     /ApEinfo_revcolor="#85dae9"
                     /ApEinfo_fwdcolor="#85dae9"
ORIGIN
        1 tgtgccagcc gcctttgcga cgctcaccgg gctggttgcc ctcgccgctg ggctggcggc
       61 cgtctatggc cctgcaaacg cgccagaaac gccgtcgaag ccgtgtgcga gacaccgcgg
      121 ccgccggcgt tgtggatacc tcgcggaaaa cttggccctc actgacagat gaggggcgga
      181 cgttgacact tgaggggccg actcacccgg cgcggcgttg acagatgagg ggcaggctcg
      241 atttcggccg gcgacgtgga gctggccagc ctcgcaaatc ggcgaaaacg cctgatttta
      301 cgcgagtttc ccacagatga tgtggacaag cctggggata agtgccctgc ggtattgaca
      361 cttgaggggc gcgactactg acagatgagg ggcgcgatcc ttgacacttg aggggcagag
      421 tgctgacaga tgaggggcgc acctattgac atttgagggg ctgtccacag gcagaaaatc
      481 cagcatttgc aagggtttcc gcccgttttt cggccaccgc taacctgtct tttaacctgc
      541 ttttaaacca atatttataa accttgtttt taaccagggc tgcgccctgt gcgcgtgacc
      601 gcgcacgccg aaggggggtg cccccccttc tcgaaccctc ccggcccgct aacgcgggcc
      661 tcccatcccc ccaggggctg cgcccctcgg ccgcgaacgg cctcacccca aaaatggcag
      721 cgctggccaa ttcccgagtg cgcggaaccc ctatttgttt atttttctaa atacattcaa
      781 atatgtatcc gctcatgaga caataaccct gataaatgct tcaataatat tgaaaaagga
      841 agagtatggc taaaatgaga atatcaccgg aattgaaaaa actgatcgaa aaataccgct
      901 gcgtaaaaga tacggaagga atgtctcctg ctaaggtata taagctggtg ggagaaaatg
      961 aaaacctata tttaaaaatg acggacagcc ggtataaagg gaccacctat gatgtggaac
     1021 gggaaaagga catgatgcta tggctggaag gaaagctgcc tgttccaaag gtcctgcact
     1081 ttgaacggca tgatggctgg agcaatctgc tcatgagtga ggccgatggc gtcctttgct
     1141 cggaagagta tgaagatgaa caaagccctg aaaagattat cgagctgtat gcggagtgca
     1201 tcaggctctt tcactccatc gacatatcgg attgtcccta tacgaatagc ttagacagcc
     1261 gcttagccga attggattac ttactgaata acgatctggc cgatgtggat tgcgaaaact
     1321 gggaagagga cactccattt aaagatccgc gcgagctgta tgatttttta aagacggaaa
     1381 agcccgaaga ggaacttgtc ttttcccacg gcgacctggg agacagcaac atctttgtga
     1441 aagatggcaa agtaagtggc tttattgatc ttgggagaag cggcagggcg gacaagtggt
     1501 atgacattgc cttctgcgtc cggtcgctca gggaggatat cggggaagaa cagtatgtcg
     1561 agctattttt tgacttactg gggatcaagc ctgattggga gaaaataaaa tattatattt
     1621 tactggatga attgttttag ctgtcagacc aagtttactc atatatactt tagattgatt
     1681 taaaacttca tttttaattt aaaaggatct aggtgaagat cctttttgat aatctcatga
     1741 ccaaaatccc ttaacgtgag ttttcgttcc actgagcgtc agaccccgta gaaaagatca
     1801 aaggatcttc ttgagatcct ttttttctgc gcgtaatctg ctgcttgcaa acaaaaaaac
     1861 caccgctacc agcggtggtt tgtttgccgg atcaagagct accaactctt tttccgaagg
     1921 taactggctt cagcagagcg cagataccaa atactgtcct tctagtgtag ccgtagttag
     1981 gccaccactt caagaactct gtagcaccgc ctacatacct cgctctgcta atcctgttac
     2041 cagtggctgc tgccagtggc gataagtcgt gtcttaccgg gttggactca agacgatagt
     2101 taccggataa ggcgcagcgg tcgggctgaa cggggggttc gtgcacacag cccagcttgg
     2161 agcgaacgac ctacaccgaa ctgagatacc tacagcgtga gctatgagaa agcgccacgc
     2221 ttcccgaagg gagaaaggcg gacaggtatc cggtaagcgg cagggtcgga acaggagagc
     2281 gcacgaggga gcttccaggg ggaaacgcct ggtatcttta tagtcctgtc gggtttcgcc
     2341 acctctgact tgagcgtcga tttttgtgat gctcgtcagg ggggcggagc ctatggaaaa
     2401 acgccagcaa cgcggccttt ttacggttcc tggcagatcc tagatgtggc gcaacgatgc
     2461 cggcgacaag caggagcgca ccgacttctt ccgcatcaag tgttttggct ctcaggccga
     2521 ggcccacggc aagtatttgg gcaaggggtc gctggtattc gtgcagggca agattcggaa
     2581 taccaagtac gagaaggacg gccagacggt ctacgggacc gacttcattg ccgataaggt
     2641 ggattatctg gacaccaagg caccaggcgg gtcaaatcag gaataagggc acattgcccc
     2701 ggcgtgagtc ggggcaatcc cgcaaggagg gtgaatgaat cggacgtttg accggaaggc
     2761 atacaggcaa gaactgatcg acgcggggtt ttccgccgag gatgccgaaa ccatcgcaag
     2821 ccgcaccgtc atgcgtgcgc cccgcgaaac cttccagtcc gtcggctcga tggtccagca
     2881 agctacggcc aagatcgagc gcgacagcgt gcaactggct ccccctgccc tgcccgcgcc
     2941 atcggccgcc gtggagcgtt cgcgtcgtct tgaacaggag gcggcaggtt tggcgaagtc
     3001 gatgaccatc gacacgcgag gaactatgac gaccaagaag cgaaaaaccg ccggcgagga
     3061 cctggcaaaa caggtcagcg aggccaagca ggccgcgttg ctgaaacaca cgaagcagca
     3121 gatcaaggaa atgcagcttt ccttgttcga tattgcgccg tggccggaca cgatgcgagc
     3181 gatgccaaac gacacggccc gctctgccct gttcaccacg cgcaacaaga aaatcccgcg
     3241 cgaggcgctg caaaacaagg tcattttcca cgtcaacaag gacgtgaaga tcacctacac
     3301 cggcgtcgag ctgcgggccg acgatgacga actggtgtgg cagcaggtgt tggagtacgc
     3361 gaagcgcacc cctatcggcg agccgatcac cttcacgttc tacgagcttt gccaggacct
     3421 gggctggtcg atcaatggcc ggtattacac gaaggccgag gaatgcctgt cgcgcctaca
     3481 ggcgacggcg atgggcttca cgtccgaccg cgttgggcac ctggaatcgg tgtcgctgct
     3541 gcaccgcttc cgcgtcctgg accgtggcaa gaaaacgtcc cgttgccagg tcctgatcga
     3601 cgaggaaatc gtcgtgctgt ttgctggcga ccactacacg aaattcatat gggagaagta
     3661 ccgcaagctg tcgccgacgg cccgacggat gttcgactat ttcagctcgc accgggagcc
     3721 gtacccgctc aagctggaaa ccttccgcct catgtgcgga tcggattcca cccgcgtgaa
     3781 gaagtggcgc gagcaggtcg gcgaagcctg cgaagagttg cgaggcagcg gcctggtgga
     3841 acacgcctgg gtcaatgatg acctggtgca ttgcaaacgc tagggccttg tggggtcagt
     3901 tccggctggg ggttcagcag cccctgctcg gatctgttgg accggacagt agtcatggtt
     3961 gatgggctgc ctgtatcgag tggtgatttt gtgccgagct gccggtcggg gagctgttgg
     4021 ctggctggtg gcaggatata ttgtggtgta aacaaattga cgcttagaca acttaataac
     4081 acattgcgga cgtttttaat gtactggggt tgaacactct gtgccgaatt cggatccgga
     4141 gctgcagttt gtgcaacaaa ttgaggaagg cattctagag aagaatttcg gcatttcgca
     4201 atgatacaaa atgaagagaa taaggaaatg acggtgaaat aaccggtttg aaggtaaaaa
     4261 tgataaagta gacaattgaa tttttctagt tcattctcca acaataaatt cacaacaaaa
     4321 caaatctgcc tagataaaaa actaaaagat atatcaagaa tacatctaga atcctttgct
     4381 gtagaagaat tgctcaataa gaacacgtgg agctccttta attttgatac gacctttcaa
     4441 ctcatcgacg tgactggcga tcgaatgtcc aagatgttct tcaagatagg agcggagatc
     4501 attttcgcaa gcctgaaaga tatttatgtt gattcaggat ttaataatgt tcccaactta
     4561 caaaaatgtc tccgtcgacg tttctgatag ttactagctc gacataatca aaatccaacg
     4621 ttttctcatt cagtaaatcc ctttttcgtt ccaaataaag aggaagaaga tggtcatgac
     4681 gacgtcgaat gtagtattga tgtgtcttgg ctgcttctga aatatttcga tgcggtatga
     4741 atttaatctg tatatacctg tcggtggtgt ccatccgctt ggtgtaggat acttttcgtg
     4801 ctcaggaaca ttcggcacca cttctattgg catcaatctt tccacatacg accaatcgat
     4861 aggagcttct tcgaccgttg caagacttct ggctgtaatt gctagtagaa aaattatatg
     4921 ataataaata acttacactt ttcagggaga gcatgtttcc atggattttc ccaaagtttc
     4981 tcagcttttt cgactgaagt tgttgaaaaa gacaacctgg aaactgctcg aggggagaaa
     5041 atgcggagag aagaacccag catcttaata aaattatata attttgaata aaatcaaatt
     5101 aaaaataaga ttaattgaaa cacaacaata gaatgcagaa aattactcat aagaaataat
     5161 ttattttgaa agaagttgtg tcgatttacg ataaaaacta cacgcaaacg aggctccgcg
     5221 tttacaccgt ttggcaatgg agcgcgcttg ctattagatt ttaggccagc tcaacgaaag
     5281 tttaatttat ttttcttctt tttttccatt tttttgagta aaatatcgaa ttttttgtat
     5341 taattctgta aattttataa tttgcaacta ttttggcgta ttctgcttgt ttttatcagc
     5401 gaatttttat gcatttcagt caaaagtttg agcaggaaaa atgacattta ggactttgta
     5461 aaattgtatt cttaaatttg cttgaaaacc tacgtgtaca attgatttta ttgaattttt
     5521 cttacgtttc ccgttgtatc ttattgtatt taactttcat cataaaataa tttatttcca
     5581 ggtaaaatat ccgacgctct cgtgaatgca taaggttttg ctggcactgt tctttatctt
     5641 tctggcacca gcaggtaccg acgcgnnnnn nnnnnnnnnn nnnnnnnnnn nnnnnnnnnn
     5701 nnnnnnnnnn nnnnnnnnnn nnnnnnnnnn nnnnnnnnnn nnnnnnnnnn nnnnnnnnnn
     5761 nnnnnnnnnn nnnnnnnnnn nnnnnnnnnn ntgatgagct tggatgatcg acgccaacgt
     5821 cgttgaattt tcaaatttta aatactgaat atttgttttt tttcctatta tttatttatt
     5881 ctctttgtgt tttttttctt gctttctaaa aaattaattc aatccaaatc taaacatttt
     5941 tttttctctt tccgtcaccc aattcgtatt ccgctcctct catctgaaca caatgtgcaa
     6001 gtttatttat cttctcgctt tcatttcatt aggacgtggg gggaattggt ggaaggggga
     6061 aacacacaaa aggatgatgg aaatgaaata aggacacaca atatgcaaca acattcaatt
     6121 cagaaatatg gaggaaggtt taaaagaaaa cataaaaata tatagaggag gaaggaaaac
     6181 tagtcgctgc aagaattcaa gcttggagct gcagtttgtg caacaaattg aggaaggcat
     6241 tctagagaag aatttcggca tttcgcaatg atacaaaatg aagagaataa ggaaatgacg
     6301 gtgaaataac cggtttgaag gtaaaaatga taaagtagac aattgaattt ttctagttca
     6361 ttctccaaca ataaattcac aacaaaacaa atctgcctag ataaaaaact aaaagatata
     6421 tcaagaatac atctagaatc ctttgctgta gaagaattgc tcaataagaa cacgtggagc
     6481 tcctttaatt ttgatacgac ctttcaactc atcgacgtga ctggcgatcg aatgtccaag
     6541 atgttcttca agataggagc ggagatcatt ttcgcaagcc tgaaagatat ttatgttgat
     6601 tcaggattta ataatgttcc caacttacaa aaatgtctcc gtcgacgttt ctgatagtta
     6661 ctagctcgac ataatcaaaa tccaacgttt tctcattcag taaatccctt tttcgttcca
     6721 aataaagagg aagaagatgg tcatgacgac gtcgaatgta gtattgatgt gtcttggctg
     6781 cttctgaaat atttcgatgc ggtatgaatt taatctgtat atacctgtcg gtggtgtcca
     6841 tccgcttggt gtaggatact tttcgtgctc aggaacattc ggcaccactt ctattggcat
     6901 caatctttcc acatacgacc aatcgatagg agcttcttcg accgttgcaa gacttctggc
     6961 tgtaattgct agtagaaaaa ttatatgata ataaataact tacacttttc agggagagca
     7021 tgtttccatg gattttccca aagtttctca gctttttcga ctgaagttgt tgaaaaagac
     7081 aacctggaaa ctgctcgagg ggagaaaatg cggagagaag aacccagcat cttaataaaa
     7141 ttatataatt ttgaataaaa tcaaattaaa aataagatta attgaaacac aacaatagaa
     7201 tgcagaaaat tactcataag aaataattta ttttgaaaga agttgtgtcg atttacgata
     7261 aaaactacac gcaaacgagg ctccgcgttt acaccgtttg gcaatggagc gcgcttgcta
     7321 ttagatttta ggccagctca acgaaagttt aatttatttt tcttcttttt ttccattttt
     7381 ttgagtaaaa tatcgaattt tttgtattaa ttctgtaaat tttataattt gcaactattt
     7441 tggcgtattc tgcttgtttt tatcagcgaa tttttatgca tttcagtcaa aagtttgagc
     7501 aggaaaaatg acatttagga ctttgtaaaa ttgtattctt aaatttgctt gaaaacctac
     7561 gtgtacaatt gattttattg aatttttctt acgtttcccg ttgtatctta ttgtatttaa
     7621 ctttcatcat aaaataattt atttccaggt aaaatatccg acgctctcgt gaatggtcag
     7681 caagggagag gcagttatca aggagttcat gcgtttcaag gtccacatgg agggatccat
     7741 gaacggacac gagttcgaga tcgagggaga gggagaggga cgtccatacg agggaaccca
     7801 aaccgccaag ctcaaggtca ccaagggagg accactccca ttctcctggg acatcctctc
     7861 cccacaattc atgtacggat cccgtgcctt caccaagcac ccagccgaca tcccagacta
     7921 ctacaagcaa tccttcccag agggattcaa gtgggagcgt gtcatgaact tcgaggacgg
     7981 aggagccgtc accgtcaccc aagacacctc cctcgaggac ggaaccctca tctacaaggt
     8041 caagctccgt ggaaccaact tcccaccaga cggaccagtc atgcaaaaca agaccatggg
     8101 atgggaggcc tccaccgagc gtctctaccc agaggacgga gtcctcaagg gagacatcaa
     8161 gatggccctc cgtctcaagg acggaggacg ttacctcgcc gacttcaaga ccacctacaa
     8221 ggccaagaag ccagtccaaa tgccaggagc ctacaacgtc gaccgtaagc tcgacatcac
     8281 ctcccacaac gaggactaca ccgtcgtcga gcaatacgag cgttccgagg gacgtcactc
     8341 caccggagga atggacgagc tctacaagta agcttggatg atcgacgcca acgtcgttga
     8401 attttcaaat tttaaatact gaatatttgt tttttttcct attatttatt tattctcttt
     8461 gtgttttttt tcttgctttc taaaaaatta attcaatcca aatctaaaca tttttttttc
     8521 tctttccgtc acccaattcg tattccgctc ctctcatctg aacacaatgt gcaagtttat
     8581 ttatcttctc gctttcattt cattaggacg tggggggaat tggtggaagg gggaaacaca
     8641 caaaaggatg atggaaatga aataaggaca cacaatatgc aacaacattc aattcagaaa
     8701 tatggaggaa ggtttaaaag aaaacataaa aatatataga ggaggaagga aaactagtcg
     8761 ctactagaat tcgagctcgg agctcgaggg gagaaaatgc ggagagaaga acccagcatc
     8821 ttaataaaat tatataattt tgaataaaat caaattaaaa ataagattaa ttgaaacaca
     8881 acaatagaat gcagaaaatt actcataaga aataatttat tttgaaagaa gttgtgtcga
     8941 tttacgataa aaactacacg caaacgaggc tccgcgttta caccgtttgg caatggagcg
     9001 cgcttgctat tagattttag gccagctcaa cgaaagttta atttattttt cttctttttt
     9061 tccatttttt tgagtaaaat atcgaatttt ttgtattaat tctgtaaatt ttataatttg
     9121 caactatttt ggcgtattct gcttgttttt atcagcgaat ttttatgcat ttcagtcaaa
     9181 agtttgagca ggaaaaatga catttaggac tttgtaaaat tgtattctta aatttgcttg
     9241 aaaacctacg tgtacaattg attttattga atttttctta cgtttcccgt tgtatcttat
     9301 tgtatttaac tttcatcata aaataattta tttccaggta aaatatccga cgctctcgtg
     9361 gatccccggg attggctcag aaaaaaaggt accgaccatg accgagtaca agcccacggt
     9421 gcgcctcgcc acccgcgacg acgtccccag ggccgtacgc accctcgccg ccgcgttcgc
     9481 cgactacccc gccacgcgcc acaccgtcga tccggaccgc cacatcgagc gggtcaccga
     9541 gctgcaagaa ctcttcctca cgcgcgtcgg gctcgacatc ggcaaggtgt gggtcggtaa
     9601 gtttaaacat atatatacta actaaccctg attatttaaa ttttcagcgg acgacggcgc
     9661 cgcggtggcg gtctggacca cgccggagag cgtcgaagcg ggggcggtgt tcgccgagat
     9721 cggcccgcgc atggccgagt tgagcggttc ccggctggcc gcgcagcaac agatggaagg
     9781 cctcctggcg ccgcaccggc ccaaggagcc cgcgtggttc ctggccaccg tcggcgtctc
     9841 gcccgacgta agtttaaaca tgattttact aactaactaa tctgatttaa attttcagca
     9901 ccagggcaag ggtctgggca gcgccgtcgt gctccccgga gtggaggcgg ccgagcgcgc
     9961 cggggtgccc gccttcctgc agacctccgc gccccgcaac ctccccttct acgagcggct
    10021 cggcttcacc gtcaccgccg acgtcgaggt gcccgaagga ccgcgcacct ggtgcatgac
    10081 ccgcaagccc ggtgcctgat gagctagccg gccatacaag taatccggat gatcgacgcc
    10141 aacgtcgttg aattttcaaa ttttaaatac tgaatatttg ttttttttcc tattatttat
    10201 ttattctctt tgtgtttttt ttcttgcttt ctaaaaaatt aattcaatcc aaatctaaac
    10261 attttttttt ctctttccgt ctcccaattc gtattccgct cctctcatct gaacacaatg
    10321 tgcaagttta tttatcttct cgctttcatt tcattaggac gtggggggaa ttggtggaag
    10381 ggggaaacac acaaaaggat gatggaaatg aaataaggac acacaatatg caacaacatt
    10441 caattcagaa atatggagga aggtttaaaa gaaaacataa aaatatatag aggaggaagg
    10501 aaaactagtc gctttacgag gatgcacatg tgaccgaggg acacgaagtg atccgtttaa
    10561 actatcagtg tttgacagga tatattggcg ggtaaaccta agagaaaaga gcgtttatta
    10621 gaataatcgg atatttaaaa gggcgtgaaa aggtttatcc gttcgtccat ttgta
//
